# Supplementary material for: Development of an activation tagging system for maize
Source: Plant Direct. 2019 Feb 21;3(2):e00118. doi: 10.1002/pld3.118 (PMC6508757; doi:10.1002/pld3.118)
Supplement: Supplementary file 2 [file PLD3-3-e00118-s002.txt]

LOCUS       pEPS3004               65441 bp    DNA     circular UNA 22-APR-2010
DEFINITION  pSB1/ZmUbi-SPMTNPase-ZmPerT/ZmGl promoter-C1-Nos/ZmGl
            promoter-5'TIR-SPM-4xSCBV-OsAct1 promoter-AAD1 v3-ZmLipase
            T-3'TIR-SPM-Bp gene-Nos/.
ACCESSION   urn.local...i-9xygs7w
VERSION     urn.local...i-9xygs7w
KEYWORDS    .
SOURCE      
  ORGANISM  
            .
FEATURES             Location/Qualifiers
     misc_structure  1..25
                     /label="Right Border"
     3'UTR           complement(118..482)
                     /label="ZmPer5 3' UTR v2"
     misc_feature    complement(491..8132)
                     /Description="ZmEn transposase v2. ZmEn transposase v2.
                     ZmEn transposase v2. BssHII fragment used by Pereira as
                     the transposase cassette"
                     /label="ZmEn transposase v2"
     CDS             complement(800..3519)
                     /db_xref="GI:168640"
                     /product="mosaic protein"
                     /codon_start=1
                     /protein_id="AAA66268.1"
                     /gene="MP"
                     /label="CDS3"
     CDS             complement(3624..4064)
                     /Description="CDS_2. CDS_2. CDS_2. ORF2; putative"
                     /db_xref="GI:806300"
                     /product="unknown protein"
                     /codon_start=1
                     /protein_id="AAA66267.1"
                     /label="CDS_2"
     CDS             complement(4421..7114)
                     /Description="CDS_1. CDS_1. CDS_1. ORF1; putative"
                     /db_xref="GI:806299"
                     /product="unknown protein"
                     /codon_start=1
                     /protein_id="AAA66266.1"
                     /label="CDS_1"
     intron          complement(8135..9149)
                     /label="ZmUbi1 intron v2"
     misc_feature    complement(8137..10127)
                     /label="ZmUbi1 promoter v2"
                     /note="Geneious type: promoter uukaryotic"
     exon            complement(9150..9231)
                     /label="ZmUbi1 exon v1"
     misc_feature    complement(9233..10127)
                     /label="ZmUbi1 upstream promoter region v2"
                     /note="Geneious type: promoter uukaryotic"
     misc_feature    10169..11417
                     /Description="ZmGlob promoter v1. Zm Globulin promoter"
                     /label="ZmGlob promoter v1"
                     /note="Geneious type: promoter uukaryotic"
     CDS             11419..12261
                     /label="ZmC1 v2"
     3'UTR           12390..12643
                     /label="AtuNos 3' UTR v2"
     misc_feature    12703..13951
                     /Description="ZmGlob promoter v1. Zm Globulin promoter"
                     /label="ZmGlob promoter v1"
                     /note="Geneious type: promoter uukaryotic"
     misc_structure  13982..14251
                     /Description="ZmEn-I 5' TIR v1. ZmEn-I 5' TIR v1. ZmEn-I
                     5' TIR v1. En-1 5' terminal inverted repeat as defined by
                     A Pereira"
                     /label="ZmEn-I 5' TIR v1"
     misc_structure  15020..16183
                     /Description="4XSCBV enhancer v1. 4 concatenated enhancers
                     from SCBV"
                     /label="4XSCBV enhancer v1"
     enhancer        complement(15020..15301)
                     /label="SCBV282 (-503 to -222)"
     enhancer        complement(15314..15595)
                     /label="SCBV282 (-503 to -222)"
     enhancer        complement(15608..15889)
                     /label="SCBV282 (-503 to -222)"
     enhancer        complement(15902..16183)
                     /label="SCBV282 (-503 to -222)"
     misc_feature    16272..17668
                     /Description="OsAct1 promoter v2. This is the sequence for
                     the complete Rice Actin Promoter."
                     /label="OsAct1 promoter v2"
                     /note="Geneious type: promoter uukaryotic"
     5'UTR           17116..17668
                     /Description="OsAct Intron + 5' UTR. This is the sequence
                     for the Rice Actin Promoter and the 5' UTR."
                     /label="OsAct Intron + 5' UTR"
     misc_feature    17168..17169
                     /Description="Deleted Sac I site. Deletion of Sac I site
                     to facilitate
                     cloning. First seen in pDAB3005-SacI."
                     /label="Deleted Sac I site"
     intron          17202..17663
                     /Description="OsAct Intron. This is the sequence for the
                     intron of the Rice Actin Promoter."
                     /label="OsAct Intron"
     CDS             17671..18561
                     /Description="AAD-1 v3. differs from native RdpA by
                     alanine at amino acid #2"
                     /label="AAD-1 v3"
     source          18588..18944
                     /strain="TX5855"
                     /db_xref="taxon:4577"
                     /organism="Zea mays"
                     /tissue_type="scutellum"
                     /dev_stage="3-day-old germinating seed"
                     /label="Source_1"
     3'UTR           18588..18944
                     /Description="ZmLip 3' UTR v1. 3' UTR from the maize
                     lipase gene"
                     /label="ZmLip 3' UTR v1"
     mutation        18760
                     /Description="Base change. In GenBank entry L35913, this
                     base is a C, but DAS sequencing has shown it to be a G"
                     /label="Base change"
     misc_structure  19520..20160
                     /Description="ZmEn-I 3' TIR v1. ZmEn-I 3' TIR v1. ZmEn-I
3' TIR v1. En-1 3' terminal inverted repeat as defined by A Pereira"
                     /label="ZmEn-I 3' TIR v1"
     CDS             20209..21900
                     /label="ZmB-Peru v1"
     3'UTR           22125..22378
                     /label="AtuNos 3' UTR v2"
     misc_structure  22497..22521
                     /label="Left Border"
     CDS             complement(23697..24485)
                     /Description="SpnR. aadA gene; product =
                     streptomycin/spectinomycin nucleotydyltransferase"
                     /label="SpnR"
     rep_origin      complement(26226..26345)
                     /label="ColE1 ori"
     misc_feature    27085
                     /label="cos"
     CDS             complement(28791..29441)
                     /Description="tetR. tetracycline resistance gene"
                     /label="tetR"
     CDS             complement(29547..30746)
                     /Description="tetA. tetracycline resistance gene"
                     /label="tetA"
     misc_feature    31377..33566
                     /label="Rep operon"
     misc_feature    complement(36949..37315)
                     /Description="oriT. origin of transfer"
                     /label="oriT"
     misc_feature    complement(38932..45202)
                     /Description="Ct1. central control operon"
                     /label="Ct1"
     rep_origin      47306
                     /Description="oriV. Located around this region"
                     /label="oriV"
     CDS             48417..49722
                     /Description="virC operon. virC1 gene in virC operon is
                     mutated and probably inactive"
                     /label="virC operon"
     CDS             complement(49833..50636)
                     /label="virG operon"
     CDS             complement(50768..60203)
                     /label="virB"
     rep_origin      complement(62507..63387)
                     /label="ColE1 Replication Origin"
ORIGIN      
        1 gtttacccgc caatatatcc tgtcaaacac tgatagtttt taattaaggc gcgccatgcc
       61 cgggcaagcg gccgctctag aactagtgga tctggccacc gtggcctagg ccggccgttg
      121 gatatatgcc gtaacaattg ttatgttaca aagcacagcg ccgctgcaac actgataaat
      181 gccaactgga atggtagatg aactcttcaa gaaacaggtg gacatattcc atgagtttat
      241 tgagttgtga ttttggtttt tggagtcaaa acatcacagg tcaaataagc agatctatgg
      301 caaccgaaga atgaacacat cttatacatt gagttattaa tagatacaca ttttacaatg
      361 tgttaaataa aaccccaaag atcgatcata tgataaaatc acagccatgc ttacttattt
      421 aaacaaaata cgccaccaac atcacaaaca attcagcaca tcaagcgact tcagtgccct
      481 cagtttcgcg cacatcagta agctacctgg gcgcatataa gagtgtgggg gccgacactc
      541 ttagtgaata atttttttta atatccaatt ttatttttct ccctccccgg atgggaagcc
      601 tccataacag cacaatataa gcacaacatt caatatatca caacacaagc accatattca
      661 acataacata acacaagcac catattcaat attcatacaa gttcaagtcc atacgaaaga
      721 agttcaaatc catctaaaac aagttaaagt ccatacaaaa cgcaatcata gtaagttcca
      781 cacaagcctc catattaatt cattctgttg gtgggtcatt ggagccgccg ccacttgtgt
      841 tcatcaataa gtccataaac gtgctctgat ccggaggcgg actagcatga tgtgagcctg
      901 aaccctttaa aagaaacaaa catttgttag tttaccgagt aactaattaa acatatacat
      961 agactgcaac atatacatgc atgttttcta gtaactgctt aaacaacgaa gcaaatagag
     1021 atgcaaagga tatcaactta acgtactgat cctggtgagt gtgagggcaa tcctggtgat
     1081 tgtgactgcc cacgaggagg aaatccccac ggcatcggcg gtggcatctg tgtttgcatc
     1141 ggtggccaaa tgcctggctg gcgaggtgcc cacggcatca tttgccctcc tatcacaccc
     1201 aatggcatca attggtcttg gacagaagtt gcagaaccct gaaacagaag acacactctt
     1261 gtttatgatt aagaagttac ggtgatcaac aataaaagta actatagatc atgcgaatga
     1321 caaaagttta aaatagatca tgtacaagca aacatgtaga aagacagaga gcaagcaacc
     1381 aatgattatc agacaaatga tgtttagtag aggattgtac ctgtgatcca tctgccgctg
     1441 cagtggagcg gtccgatgat tgtccagaca ccggatgtgt gatgataggg ggttgttgaa
     1501 aaggcggcat gccgaactga gttccggcac ctccatacat ctgcaaatag attattcatc
     1561 agtttttcag ttaatcggac ttgagaaaca acgaaataac aaaaaaatga tacctgatgt
     1621 agcatccaat tttgcatttg ttgcatctgt tgctgcactt gttgcttata ttgcgccata
     1681 ctctcctcca tctgagtcat cttctcaagc agctctcctt cacgtgcaga tggtcgtcgg
     1741 ggtcgattcg acccagctga gaaattggac cgtctagtgt aactccgacg ggggacaaca
     1801 ccgtcaccaa ttgctaacct gtaagagtat catatatata tatatatata tgtagtaaat
     1861 gacaagacat gactaaacag taacaatgtg acaagcgcat atacctccca tgtggtacgc
     1921 ctccaccagc cttataagcc gcctccgtat cgaactcacc agtgagccaa tccgtgtctg
     1981 gaccattttt ttctctcacg ttgtcaatgt agcgagccta tgaaaaaatc atccaagtca
     2041 caacaaaggc atatcatgtt catcttagag tcgattttca tacttaccag tttctctgtc
     2101 gcattactgt cattcagtat ttccggatga ttcggatcgg gacccttgtg tccctcgacg
     2161 aagacttgaa gcaaagtagg ctccactcca tttcgagccg cctgcaacac atgattaaaa
     2221 agtctagaca agtctatgca attaacaatt gaccaggcaa tttgacacat accatacgtg
     2281 cagccttgcc aacgtgtcca tctgccccga agaagtggac ccctggcttg ctcaaccgat
     2341 tcatacgatt tctattagat atggccaaga actcctcaga agcccaatac tcacacatcc
     2401 acgcccaagc atccgaatgg tggctcaacc aatccacctc actctctttg tactgctgag
     2461 ccgtcaggtg aatttccttt gccatattcg cgtcacaata gttcccctga cgcttttggt
     2521 acaccgtgac ggccctcaat cgtgctttat acatcatacc ctttacagct ctatctgctg
     2581 agccattgaa tacctcacgc acatatgaat catccaaggt ataggggtcg cacacgcgaa
     2641 attggccctg caaatttgaa gatcaccaga gacttacaaa tgcaaaatct gaattcaatt
     2701 tgaatatcac aagggactta cccaaaacaa atcccacact ttgcttgtgt gtgtcccgtc
     2761 gttcccgtac ggcttgagat cccaatgagc ccagtaatga gcagctatct cttgaccgcc
     2821 ctctgtcacc atcgccgggt aggcgaatcg caaacaaatc cccaactctg tgaggattgg
     2881 tgtgcgatgc cctgttccgt cccaactaac ctccttccac gccctggtgc ctttcggttc
     2941 aataaccctc cgttgatcga agggtttaga aggcttcaat gtgagggacc gacgatacct
     3001 acaaatgaaa gtttgttatt taacaaagaa aatcatttac ttaaaacttc aacttgacaa
     3061 taaaacttca actcaacaat aagaatacct gatggcacgc cgtggcggag cctgtgtggc
     3121 agcctcctct gtagaagcgt ctgctcccga agtctcctct ccatcgtcca gttctgcggc
     3181 agcttcctca gcctccgcgt ccacagctgc ctccgcgtcc acagctgcct ccgcagtagg
     3241 tgccatagta ggtgccacta aatcagctgc acgcgaagta gtcccttctg tattggaggg
     3301 tccgctgcta ccccgcatct gctctaggga ggcaagcaac tgctcttgcc tgcttctgct
     3361 tgttgtggtg ccctgaaatg taaacaattt tagattgcta gctggcccca gtaactaaac
     3421 taagaaaaaa acaagtacct caaacatgtt aggagcacca ctggaacccc tcgaccttcg
     3481 tgatctggat ctcctaccag acgaatccat cctgaacatc tgcaataatt cacaaaatag
     3541 taagtatgta taaatttttc acaaagtaat gcatattaaa taaacaaaaa caagagtgtg
     3601 ccattacatc tacgaattat gtatcaaaaa tcgtcggcat cagagtcctc ttcggcgaca
     3661 cgtgtattaa gttgttcaac ccattgttgt gtttcaagaa ctgtttcttc caacctttga
     3721 cgttttgaat ttgatgaaat tggttcctcc attaactcta cggtaagaga agctaactca
     3781 tttagtcctg ccccttcgga tacaatacta tcattgtcgc tatcgtctgc ttgatcaccg
     3841 acttcttgga agacaacatc atcttcatca tcatcattgg tgcttaaatt gtagttttga
     3901 tatcggtaag ggtgaacctc tggattaact ttatatgcaa cccaccaggt tttaaaactt
     3961 ttatgaggat aactcaaata gtacacctga tgcgcttgat gtgccaggat gatattgttg
     4021 tactcattgc ctttatacct tgatgcgtgc tttacctcca ccatcccgaa ttcatcaact
     4081 cgtgtgccaa cttgtggatc aaaccatata caatcaaacg tcacaagtct caaaggtttg
     4141 tgacctccaa atgtatactc ggttatgtct tgaacaatac cataatagtc ctccaattgt
     4201 ccatcgtcgc tatacgaact tgctacaact ccgctgtttg ttgtagctgc aagtggacga
     4261 ctcgcttcta gttttgctgt tcgaaaacgg tatccattaa tatcatagcg atcaaatttt
     4321 cttgcggtca attgaccatg tgatatttgt agcaagtctt tggagacact ggcttcaggt
     4381 ttcttacact acaaaaatga ggaacgaata aaaataaata ctatgtaaca tctgaactta
     4441 agttcgaaaa aaagatgggc aaggaggaaa ttacatgctc gtggaaccac tgcacgaagg
     4501 acgggccacc gtgtaaccct ttcagacgta ggtcatccaa ctgcttttga gtaagttgtt
     4561 tgttgggttt atatatgcta tcaaagattt ggaaataagg atgaagttct ggcatattga
     4621 catacaaaaa aagcagggtc ttgttacgct ctatcgttcc cacaagatgt gatgtgtaag
     4681 ctccgacacc tttaccgtcc cacttaaaag cacttagatc agtgattgga gcttgctcgg
     4741 caacatggta gcgtgtcgtt tgcgcattca cgttgtttgt gtctgaaaaa tacttgcttg
     4801 agaataatgt gatctctctg gctgcgaacg cctctgcaat acacccctca acccttgcct
     4861 tattccgcac cattcctctg agttttttca attctctttc ttgactatac atccacctga
     4921 actgtgcagg tcctcctacc aacgcttccc aaggtagatg cacaagcaaa tgttgcatac
     4981 aattaaaaaa tccaggtggg aatacttttt ccatcttaca tacaaggaca acgatttcct
     5041 tctcaaacct caacatcaat ttctttgaga tttccttagc acatatctgc ttataaaaat
     5101 aactgagttc tgcaaatatc ttccacacat cgggactgaa gtatccacga aacattaccg
     5161 gcactagcct ttcaatcaaa atgtgatagt catgactctt caacccaacg agtttaccag
     5221 tgtcgaggtt aactgcccgt tttatattag ccgcatagcg atctgggaac ctcagctttt
     5281 tcaaccattg aaatatctct tctcgctctt gccgtttcag acaataagga gcttgtggcc
     5341 gactctcaga tccacttgga ttttttctaa gctcaaggtg cggacgatca caaagttcag
     5401 ctaagtctct tcttgcattc atgttatctt tggtttgacc ggtgaagtcg aagcacatgc
     5461 ttatgatgct ttccgcaaca ttacgttctt ggtgcatcaa atctatatta tgtggtaaca
     5521 gcaatgcctt cgtataaggt agctcccaga taaacgagat gtgcgtccaa ttgtgttctt
     5581 taccataccc ttgaaatcga cctcctacac ccggttttag gtcacgatgt tgtctcatga
     5641 tattttcacc agtttgtcgc ttcggtggcc catctctaac cctcttgcct tttcgaaatg
     5701 actttgtatc ctttctaaaa ggatgattat agggaaggag gcgtcggtga acatcaaaaa
     5761 atgtttcctt cttaccatgt tctaacctat atgcttgtga gtcacccata catatcggac
     5821 aacgcagtat gccgtggaca caccaaccag aaaaaatgcc atatgctagc agatcatgaa
     5881 ttgaccatag atatgctgcg cgtagagtaa aacaacattt cagatgacta tcatatgcct
     5941 caaccccctg ccacaacatt tttagttctt cgatcaacgg ttccataaat acattgattt
     6001 ttgttacagg gtccttcgga cctggaacaa taagggcaag aaacatgacc tcttctttca
     6061 tgcatttgtt aggagggaga ttgtagggca tcataaaaac tggccaacat gagtaagaag
     6121 tggaattatt ggagtaagga gtgaatccat ccgtcgacaa accaagacga acactcctag
     6181 ggtctcttgc aaattctgga tcaaaacggt cgagagcctg ccaggcctcg ccatctgagg
     6241 gatgcaccat gacatccgga tcttggccct gacgatcccc ttctttatgc cacctcattt
     6301 gctttgctgt ctcttgattt agaaagagac gcttaagccg tggagtgata ggcatgtacc
     6361 ggagttgctt gatcggcacc tttgtcgtaa cctcgtttcc atcctcatct agcaccactg
     6421 catatcttga cttactgcag tggatgcaat gtgtggtatt ttcatgctcc ttccagaaca
     6481 acatgcaatt gtcctcgcaa gcatcaatct tttggtagtt catgccaaga ccagctacga
     6541 gcttcttgca atggtacaag tctttcggca tgttatgatt cggtgggctg atatcaataa
     6601 tcagtttcac aatatcgttg taacatttgt tggagaaggt gtactttgac ttcatcgcca
     6661 tgagacgtgt taccacctgc agtacgctca cattggttcc ttcatgcact ttagcctctg
     6721 aggcttcaag aagcttgtag aactctctca catcctctgg aaaagcttga ttattctgta
     6781 gatctgggta ctcattccta atatcatcca acatctcttc cattcggtct atatcctggt
     6841 ccccatccga ttcaatagta tggtccacct ctccatgctc atgccatacc agatagtttg
     6901 gcataaagcc atgtttgaaa atatgatacg agagctccac ttttttcaac cgaaccaagt
     6961 tccgacattt tatacacggg cacctcgcta aacgagcatc accaacaaat gcgagtgcca
     7021 cgaattcatc tgcaactctc aaccatgcat cagagtgacc atgagtgaca ctgtcgaatc
     7081 catcgtacat cgcccttctt cgatcgtcac tcatattcaa agctaaaaaa acatataatt
     7141 agtgtctatt aaataatttt gacatataat tagtgtctat tgatacatta tttatttatt
     7201 taataatttt tgagctcatg caggaagttt ttatgcaaag caaccaaaca ataatgcttt
     7261 tgggtatgca gcctagttcc catattttgt tttcttgaaa cttgaacaat aatgcttttg
     7321 ggtatgcagg attcgttgaa cacaacagga caaaacgtta acaagtacta cacgtgatat
     7381 gttttctatt ctaaaacata aaatcattgt ttttttggta taaacaatat aaatatctga
     7441 ctactttgct catatcaaga tatatgccta gtctcatgac tggaccgggt caagatgtac
     7501 gcgaaaatgt gtttggctgc aggaaaaaaa cacccaccat tttgctgtag tttttgcccc
     7561 ctcccccccc ccctctctca aatcagcagt agcaacggct tttctcaggc tgagaacaga
     7621 gttcttaagc ttgacataat gctagatcag tggcaatgcc actaaaaaca ttaagtcggc
     7681 aattaatacc acatagcgtt ttgacttctt gagttctaga actggaacag gggcaacagg
     7741 aacatgattt tgcacagaat gcaagcacct tttaccatta ttttcaatga aacaagcaca
     7801 acagaaagtc agaaaccctg tactaaccat cattttcaat gaaacatgtc ttggctggac
     7861 agtgttgtca tctcgtaatc aggtgcttgc atttcatcac aggaagagag tacaattcat
     7921 ggacctgagg ttgggcagaa acattttgct tacgctaagt gaggctgccc gcccggcgtc
     7981 tgcctcggct gcgaggtcgc ccgctggcag ggcgaggccg cccgcccgac gccgcccgcc
     8041 cgaggccgcc tgccgcccgg cgtctggctt ggctgcgagg ccgcccgccg cctggctcgg
     8101 ctcggccgcc cggcgctact tggaggtgcg cgcctgcaga agtaacacca aacaacaggg
     8161 tgagcatcga caaaagaaac agtaccaagc aaataaatag cgtatgaagg cagggctaaa
     8221 aaaatccaca tatagctgct gcatatgcca tcatccaagt atatcaagat cgaaataatt
     8281 ataaaacata cttgtttatt ataatagata ggtactcaag gttagagcat atgaatagat
     8341 gctgcatatg ccatcatgta tatgcatcag taaaacccac atcaacatgt atacctatcc
     8401 tagatcgata tttccatcca tcttaaactc gtaactatga agatgtatga cacacacata
     8461 cagttccaaa attaataaat acaccaggta gtttgaaaca gtattctact ccgatctaga
     8521 acgaatgaac gaccgcccaa ccacaccaca tcatcacaac caagcgaaca aaaagcatct
     8581 ctgtatatgc atcagtaaaa cccgcatcaa catgtatacc tatcctagat cgatatttcc
     8641 atccatcatc ttcaattcgt aactatgaat atgtatggca cacacataca gatccaaaat
     8701 taataaatcc accaggtagt ttgaaacaga attctactcc gatctagaac gaccgcccaa
     8761 ccagaccaca tcatcacaac caagacaaaa aaaagcatga aaagatgacc cgacaaacaa
     8821 gtgcacggca tatattgaaa taaaggaaaa gggcaaacca aaccctatgc aacgaaacaa
     8881 aaaaaatcat gaaatcgatc ccgtctgcgg aacggctaga gccatcccag gattccccaa
     8941 agagaaacac tggcaagtta gcaatcagaa cgtgtctgac gtacaggtcg catccgtgta
     9001 cgaacgctag cagcacggat ctaacacaaa cacggatcta acacaaacat gaacagaagt
     9061 agaactaccg ggccctaacc atgcatggac cggaacgccg atctagagaa ggtagagagg
     9121 gggggggggg gggaggacga gcggcgtacc ttgaagcgga ggtgccgacg ggtggatttg
     9181 ggggagatct ggttgtgtgt gtgtgcgctc cgaacaacac gaggttgggg aaagagggtg
     9241 tggagggggt gtctatttat tacggcgggc gaggaaggga aagcgaagga gcggtgggaa
     9301 aggaatcccc cgtagctgcc ggtgccgtga gaggaggagg aggccgcctg ccgtgccggc
     9361 tcacgtctgc cgctccgcca cgcaatttct ggatgccgac agcggagcaa gtccaacggt
     9421 ggagcggaac tctcgagagg ggtccagagg cagcgacaga gatgccgtgc cgtctgcttc
     9481 gcttggcccg acgcgacgct gctggttcgc tggttggtgt ccgttagact cgtcgacggc
     9541 gtttaacagg ctggcattat ctactcgaaa caagaaaaat gtttccttag tttttttaat
     9601 ttcttaaagg gtatttgttt aatttttagt cactttattt tattctattt tatatctaaa
     9661 ctattaaata aaaaaactaa aatagagttt tagttttctt aatttagagg ctaaaataga
     9721 ataaaataga tgtactaaaa aaattagtct ataaaaacca ttaaccctaa accctaaatg
     9781 gatgtactaa taaaatggat gaagtattat ataggtgaag ctatttgcaa aaaaaaagga
     9841 gaacacatgc acactaaaaa gataaaactg tagagtcctg ttgtcaaaat actcaattgt
     9901 cctttagacc atgtctaact gttcatttat atgattctct aaaacactga tattattgta
     9961 gtactataga ttatattatt cgtagagtaa agtttaaata tatgtataaa gatagataaa
    10021 ctgcacttca aacaagtgtg acaaaaaaaa tatgtggtaa ttttttataa cttagacatg
    10081 caatgctcat tatctctaga gaggggcacg accgggtcac gctgcactgc aggtcgactc
    10141 tagaggatcc ccccgcgccg atctagaaag cttgccgagt gccatccttg gacactcgat
    10201 aaagtatatt ttattttttt tattttgcca accaaacttt ttgtggtatg ttcctacact
    10261 atgtagatct acatgtacca ttttggcaca attacaaaaa tgttttctat aactattaga
    10321 tttagttcgt ttatttgaat ttcttcggaa aattcacata tgaactgcaa gtcactcgaa
    10381 acatgaaaaa ccgtgcatgc aaaataaatg atatgcatgt tatctagcac aagttacgac
    10441 cgatttcaga agcagaccag aatcttcaag caccatgctc actaaacatg accgtgaact
    10501 tgttatccag ttgtttaaaa attgtataaa acacaaataa agtcagaaat taatgaaact
    10561 tgtccacatg tcatgatatc atatatagag gttgtgataa aaatttgata ttgtttcggt
    10621 aaagttgtga cgtactatgt gtagaaacct aagtgaccta cacataaaat catagagttt
    10681 caatgtagtt cactcgacaa agactttgtc aagtgtccga taaaaagtat tcagcaaaga
    10741 agccgttgtc gatttactgt tcgtcgagat ctctttgccg agtgtcacac taggcaaagt
    10801 ctttacggag tgtttttcag gctttgacac tcggcaaagc gctcgattcc agtagtgaca
    10861 gtaatttgca tcaaaaatag ccgagagatt taaaatgagt caactaatag accaactaat
    10921 tattagctat tagtcgttag cttctttaat ctaagctaaa accaactaat agcttatttg
    10981 ttgaattaca attagctcaa cggaattctc tgttttttct ataaaaaagg gaaactgccc
    11041 ctcatttaca gcaaactgtc cgctgcctgt cgtccagata caatgaacgt acctagtagg
    11101 aactctttta cacgctcggt cgctcgccgc ggatcggagt cccaggaaca cgacaccact
    11161 gtggaacacg acaaagtctg ctcagaggcg gccacaccct ggcgtgcacc gagccggagc
    11221 ccggataagc acggtaagga gagtacggcg ggacgtggcg acccgtgtgt ctgctgccac
    11281 gcagccttcc tccacgtagc cgcgcggccg cgccacgtac cagggcccgg cgctggtata
    11341 aatgcgcgcc acctccgctt tagttctgca tacagccaac ccaacacaca cccgagcata
    11401 tcacagtgac actacaccat ggacgagaga gcgagcgcga tggggaggag ggcgtgttgc
    11461 gcgaaggaag gcgttaagag aggggcgtgg acgagcaagg aggacgatgc cttggccgcc
    11521 tacgtcaagg cccatggcga aggcaaatgg agggaagtgc cccagaaagc cggtttgcgt
    11581 cggtgcggca agagctgccg gctgcggtgg ctgaactacc tccggcccaa catcaggcgc
    11641 ggcaacatct cctacgacga ggaggatctc atcatccgcc tccacaggct cctcggcaac
    11701 aggtggtcgc tgattgcagg caggctgcct ggccgaacag acaatgaaat caagaactac
    11761 tggaacagca cgctgggccg gagggcaggc gccggcgccg gcgccggcgg cagctgggtc
    11821 gtcgtcgcgc cggacaccgg ctcgcacgcc accccggccg cgacgtcggg cgcctgcgag
    11881 accggccaga atagcgccgc tcatcgcgcg gaccccgact cagccgggac gacgacgacc
    11941 tcggcggcgg cggtgtgggc gcccaaggcc gtgcggtgca cgggcggact cttcttcttc
    12001 caccgggaca cgacgccggc gcacgcgggc gagacggcga cgccaatggc cggtggaggt
    12061 ggaggaggag gaggagaagc agggtcgtcg gacgactgca gctcggcggc gtcggtatcg
    12121 cttcgcgtcg gaagccacga cgagccgtgc ttctccggcg acggtgacgg cgactggatg
    12181 gacgacgtga gggccctggc gtcgtttctc gagtccgacg aggactggct ccgctgtcag
    12241 acggccgggc agcttgcgta gacaacaagt acacgtatag atgtccaata agcacgaggc
    12301 ccgcgagccc ggcacgaagc ccgctttttg ggcccggtcc gagcccggca cggcccggtt
    12361 atatgcagac cccgagctcg aatttccccg atcgttcaaa catttggcaa taaagtttct
    12421 taagattgaa tcctgttgcc ggtcttgcga tgattatcat ataatttctg ttgaattacg
    12481 ttaagcatgt aataattaac atgtaatgca tgacgttatt tatgagatgg gtttttatga
    12541 ttagagtccc gcaattatac atttaatacg cgatagaaaa caaaatatag cgcgcaaact
    12601 aggataaatt atcgcgcgcg gtgtcatcta tgttactaga tcgggaatta agcttatata
    12661 ccgtcgacct cgaggcgcgc catgccccgc gccgatctag aaagcttgcc gagtgccatc
    12721 cttggacact cgataaagta tattttattt tttttatttt gccaaccaaa ctttttgtgg
    12781 tatgttccta cactatgtag atctacatgt accattttgg cacaattaca aaaatgtttt
    12841 ctataactat tagatttagt tcgtttattt gaatttcttc ggaaaattca catatgaact
    12901 gcaagtcact cgaaacatga aaaaccgtgc atgcaaaata aatgatatgc atgttatcta
    12961 gcacaagtta cgaccgattt cagaagcaga ccagaatctt caagcaccat gctcactaaa
    13021 catgaccgtg aacttgttat ccagttgttt aaaaattgta taaaacacaa ataaagtcag
    13081 aaattaatga aacttgtcca catgtcatga tatcatatat agaggttgtg ataaaaattt
    13141 gatattgttt cggtaaagtt gtgacgtact atgtgtagaa acctaagtga cctacacata
    13201 aaatcataga gtttcaatgt agttcactcg acaaagactt tgtcaagtgt ccgataaaaa
    13261 gtattcagca aagaagccgt tgtcgattta ctgttcgtcg agatctcttt gccgagtgtc
    13321 acactaggca aagtctttac ggagtgtttt tcaggctttg acactcggca aagcgctcga
    13381 ttccagtagt gacagtaatt tgcatcaaaa atagccgaga gatttaaaat gagtcaacta
    13441 atagaccaac taattattag ctattagtcg ttagcttctt taatctaagc taaaaccaac
    13501 taatagctta tttgttgaat tacaattagc tcaacggaat tctctgtttt ttctataaaa
    13561 aagggaaact gcccctcatt tacagcaaac tgtccgctgc ctgtcgtcca gatacaatga
    13621 acgtacctag taggaactct tttacacgct cggtcgctcg ccgcggatcg gagtcccagg
    13681 aacacgacac cactgtggaa cacgacaaag tctgctcaga ggcggccaca ccctggcgtg
    13741 caccgagccg gagcccggat aagcacggta aggagagtac ggcgggacgt ggcgacccgt
    13801 gtgtctgctg ccacgcagcc ttcctccacg tagccgcgcg gccgcgccac gtaccagggc
    13861 ccggcgctgg tataaatgcg cgccacctcc gctttagttc tgcatacagc caacccaaca
    13921 cacacccgag catatcacag tgacactaca ccacaggtac ctcttcctgg agcaccagtg
    13981 tcactacaag aaaacgtcaa aggagtgtca gttaattaaa gagtgtcggg gccgacactc
    14041 ttaatcgaag taaaagtgtg ggttttgctg caccgacact cttaatttaa gagtgtcggg
    14101 gtcccgatga aaccgacgct tttaatttaa gagtgtgggt ttttccacac cgacactctt
    14161 atgaatgtta ccctaaattc cccaatccta ttctacagcc gtcgtgcttc ttctctcctt
    14221 tctccctgcc cgccgtccag tatacagtcg accgccaccg tctctccagt ctagccagcg
    14281 gcgtgcggcc tcgccgagcc agcgtgggac gggcggccga gccaccagtg gcgggcgggc
    14341 tcgccaagca gcgccgggcg ggcggcctcg ccaagcagag cgcgcacctc caagtagcgc
    14401 cgggcggccg agccgagcca ggcggcgggc ggcctcgcag ccaagccaga cgccgggcgg
    14461 caggcggcct cgggcgggcg gcgtcgggcg ggcggcctcg ccctgccagc gggcgacctc
    14521 gcagccgagg cagacgccgg gcgggcagcc tcacttagcg taagcaaaat gtttctgccc
    14581 aacctcaggt ccatgaattg tactctcttc ctgtgatgaa atgcaagcac ctgattacga
    14641 gatgacaaca ctgtccagcc aagacatgtt tcattgaaaa tgatggttag tacagggttt
    14701 ctgactttct gttgtgcttg tttcattgaa aataatggta aaaggtgctt gcattctgtg
    14761 caaaatcatg ttcctgttgc ccctgttcca gttctagaac tcaagaagtc aaaacgctat
    14821 gtggtattaa ttgccgactt aatgttttta gtggcattgc cactgatcta gcattatgtc
    14881 aagcttaaga actctgttct cagcctgaga aaagccgttg ctactgctga tttgagagag
    14941 gggggggggg agggggcaaa aactacagca aaatggtggg tgtttttttc ctgcaggcgg
    15001 ccgcttaatt aaattttaca caaagcatcg cataggatgc gcactcacac accgaaagtt
    15061 gagatgcctt ctcagtgctt tcatgggtcc tccacgctcc atacgtcatt gcttacgatc
    15121 tcctccactg gtcgtcattg cttacgtcag tgagatcgac tgcgtcttct gcgccttcga
    15181 cgttgtcgcc ccttgtgtgg cactcttctg cttctttatt cagccagtat gtaacatccc
    15241 cccatggtct gaaatgatca tctgttggcc ttggcctgtc gatgacactc gaacggtgtt
    15301 cggatccgag tacacaaagc atcgcatagg atgcgcactc acacaccgaa agttgagatg
    15361 ccttctcagt gctttcatgg gtcctccacg ctccatacgt cattgcttac gatctcctcc
    15421 actggtcgtc attgcttacg tcagtgagat cgactgcgtc ttctgcgcct tcgacgttgt
    15481 cgccccttgt gtggcactct tctgcttctt tattcagcca gtatgtaaca tccccccatg
    15541 gtctgaaatg atcatctgtt ggccttggcc tgtcgatgac actcgaacgg tgttcggatc
    15601 cgagtacaca aagcatcgca taggatgcgc actcacacac cgaaagttga gatgccttct
    15661 cagtgctttc atgggtcctc cacgctccat acgtcattgc ttacgatctc ctccactggt
    15721 cgtcattgct tacgtcagtg agatcgactg cgtcttctgc gccttcgacg ttgtcgcccc
    15781 ttgtgtggca ctcttctgct tctttattca gccagtatgt aacatccccc catggtctga
    15841 aatgatcatc tgttggcctt ggcctgtcga tgacactcga acggtgttcg gatccgagta
    15901 cacaaagcat cgcataggat gcgcactcac acaccgaaag ttgagatgcc ttctcagtgc
    15961 tttcatgggt cctccacgct ccatacgtca ttgcttacga tctcctccac tggtcgtcat
    16021 tgcttacgtc agtgagatcg actgcgtctt ctgcgccttc gacgttgtcg ccccttgtgt
    16081 ggcactcttc tgcttcttta ttcagccagt atgtaacatc cccccatggt ctgaaatgat
    16141 catctgttgg ccttggcctg tcgatgacac tcgaacggtg ttcggatccg agaaatgttt
    16201 aaactaggcc tcctagcttg ggctgcaggt caatcccatt gcttttgaag cagctcaaca
    16261 ttgatctctt tctcgaggtc attcatatgc ttgagaagag agtcgggata gtccaaaata
    16321 aaacaaaggt aagattacct ggtcaaaagt gaaaacatca gttaaaaggt ggtataaagt
    16381 aaaatatcgg taataaaagg tggcccaaag tgaaatttac tcttttctac tattataaaa
    16441 attgaggatg tttttgtcgg tactttgata cgtcattttt gtatgaattg gtttttaagt
    16501 ttattcgctt ttggaaatgc atatctgtat ttgagtcggg ttttaagttc gtttgctttt
    16561 gtaaatacag agggatttgt ataagaaata tctttaaaaa aacccatatg ctaatttgac
    16621 ataatttttg agaaaaatat atattcaggc gaattctcac aatgaacaat aataagatta
    16681 aaatagcttt cccccgttgc agcgcatggg tattttttct agtaaaaata aaagataaac
    16741 ttagactcaa aacatttaca aaaacaaccc ctaaagttcc taaagcccaa agtgctatcc
    16801 acgatccata gcaagcccag cccaacccaa cccaacccaa cccaccccag tccagccaac
    16861 tggacaatag tctccacacc cccccactat caccgtgagt tgtccgcacg caccgcacgt
    16921 ctcgcagcca aaaaaaaaaa aagaaagaaa aaaaagaaaa agaaaaaaca gcaggtgggt
    16981 ccgggtcgtg ggggccggaa acgcgaggag gatcgcgagc cagcgacgag gccggccctc
    17041 cctccgcttc caaagaaacg ccccccatcg ccactatata catacccccc cctctcctcc
    17101 catcccccca accctaccac caccaccacc accacctcca cctcctcccc cctcgctgcc
    17161 ggacgacgcc tcccccctcc ccctccgccg ccgccgcgcc ggtaaccacc ccgcccctct
    17221 cctctttctt tctccgtttt ttttttccgt ctcggtctcg atctttggcc ttggtagttt
    17281 gggtgggcga gaggcggctt cgtgcgcgcc cagatcggtg cgcgggaggg gcgggatctc
    17341 gcggctgggg ctctcgccgg cgtggatccg gcccggatct cgcggggaat ggggctctcg
    17401 gatgtagatc tgcgatccgc cgttgttggg ggagatgatg gggggtttaa aatttccgcc
    17461 atgctaaaca agatcaggaa gaggggaaaa gggcactatg gtttatattt ttatatattt
    17521 ctgctgcttc gtcaggctta gatgtgctag atctttcttt cttctttttg tgggtagaat
    17581 ttgaatccct cagcattgtt catcggtagt ttttcttttc atgatttgtg acaaatgcag
    17641 cctcgtgcgg agcttttttg taggtagacc atggctcatg ctgccctcag ccctctctcc
    17701 caacgctttg agagaatagc tgtccagcca ctcactggtg tccttggtgc tgagatcact
    17761 ggagtggact tgagggaacc acttgatgac agcacctgga atgagatatt ggatgccttc
    17821 cacacttacc aagtcatcta ctttcctggc caagcaatca ccaatgagca gcacattgca
    17881 ttctcaagaa ggtttggacc agttgatcca gtgcctcttc tcaagagcat tgaaggctat
    17941 ccagaggttc agatgatccg cagagaagcc aatgagtctg gaagggtgat tggtgatgac
    18001 tggcacacag actccacttt ccttgatgca cctccagctg ctgttgtgat gagggccata
    18061 gatgttcctg agcatggcgg agacactggg ttcctttcaa tgtacacagc ttgggagacc
    18121 ttgtctccaa ccatgcaagc caccatcgaa gggctcaacg ttgtgcactc tgccacacgt
    18181 gtgttcggtt ccctctacca agcacagaac cgtcgcttca gcaacacctc agtcaaggtg
    18241 atggatgttg atgctggtga cagagagaca gtccatccct tggttgtgac tcatcctggc
    18301 tctggaagga aaggccttta tgtgaatcaa gtctactgtc agagaattga gggcatgaca
    18361 gatgcagaat caaagccatt gcttcagttc ctctatgagc atgccaccag atttgacttc
    18421 acttgccgtg tgaggtggaa gaaagaccaa gtccttgtct gggacaactt gtgcaccatg
    18481 caccgtgctg ttcctgacta tgctggcaag ttcagatact tgactcgcac cacagttggt
    18541 ggagttaggc ctgcccgctg agtagttagc ttaatcacct agagctcggt cgcagcgtgt
    18601 gcgtgtccgt cgtacgttct ggccggccgg gccttgggcg cgcgatcaga agcgttgcgt
    18661 tggcgtgtgt gtgcttctgg tttgctttaa ttttaccaag tttgtttcaa ggtggatcgc
    18721 gtggtcaagg cccgtgtgct ttaaagaccc accggcactg gcagtgagtg ttgctgcttg
    18781 tgtaggcttt ggtacgtatg ggctttattt gcttctggat gttgtgtact acttgggttt
    18841 gttgaattat tatgagcagt tgcgtattgt aattcagctg ggctacctgg acattgttat
    18901 gtattaataa atgctttgct ttcttctaaa gatctttaag tgctgaattc atatttcctc
    18961 cttagtccgg cagatggatc acaggtacaa tcctctacta aacatcattt gtctgataat
    19021 cattggttgc ttgctctctg tctttctaca tgtttgcttg tacatgatct attttaaact
    19081 tttgtcattc gcatgatcta tagttacttt tattgttgat caccgtaact tcttaatcat
    19141 aaacaagagt gtgtcttctg tttcagggtt ctgcaacttc tgtccaagac caattgatgc
    19201 cattgggtgt gataggaggg caaatgatgc cgtgggcacc tcgccagcca ggcatttggc
    19261 caccgatgca aacacagatg ccaccgccga tgccgtgggg atttcctcct cgtgggcagt
    19321 cacaatcacc aggattgccc tcacactcac caggatcagt acgttaagtt gatatccttt
    19381 gcatctctat ttgcttcgtt gtttaagcag ttactagaaa acatgcatgt atatgttgca
    19441 gtctatgtat atgtttaatt agttactcgg taaactaaca aatgtttgtt tcttttaaag
    19501 ggttcaggct cacatcatgc tagtccgcct ccggatcaga gcacgtttat ggacttattg
    19561 atgaacacaa gtggcggcgg ctccaatgac ccaccaacag aatgaattaa tatggaggct
    19621 tgtgtggaac ttactatgat tgcgttttgt atggacttta acttgtttta gatggatttg
    19681 aacttctttc gtatggactt gaacttgtat gaatattgaa tatggtgctt gtgttatgtt
    19741 atgttgaata tggtgcttgt gttgtgatat attgaatgtt gtgcttatat tgtgctgtta
    19801 tggaggcttc ccatccgggg agggagaaaa ataaaattgg atattaaaaa aaattattca
    19861 ctaagagtgt cggcccccac actcttatat gcgcccaggt agcttactga tgtgcgcgca
    19921 gtaagagtga cggccacggt actggccgac acttttaaca taagagtgtc ggttgcttgt
    19981 tgaaccgaca cttttaacat aagagcgtcg gtccccacac ttctatacga ataagagcgt
    20041 ccattttaga gtgacggcta agagtgtcgg tcaaccgaca ctcttatact tagagtgtcg
    20101 gcttatttca gtaagagtgt ggggttttgg ccgacactcc ttaccttttt tcttgtagtg
    20161 acgagacacc tcaaggaccc atttaaatcg ttattagtaa ggcgcgtgat ggcgctctca
    20221 gcttccccgg ctcaggaaga actgctgcag cctgctggga ggccgttgag gaagcagctt
    20281 gctgcagccg cgaggagcat caactggagc tatgccctct tctggtccat ttcaagcact
    20341 caacgacctc gggtgctgac gtggacggac gggttctaca atggcgaggt gaagacgcgt
    20401 aagatctccc actccgtgga gctgacagcc gaccagctgc tcatgcagag gagcgagcag
    20461 ctccgggagc tctacgaggc cctccggtcc ggcgagtgcg accgccgcgc ggcgcggccg
    20521 gtgggctcgc tgtcgccgga ggacctcggg gacaccgagt ggtactacgt gatctgcatg
    20581 acctacgcct tcctgccggg ccaaggcttg cccggcagga gttccgcgag caacgagcat
    20641 gtctggctgt gcaacgcgca cctcgccggc agcaaggact tcccccgcgc gctcctggcc
    20701 aagagcgcgt ccattcagac aatcgtctgc atcccgctca tgggtggcgt gcttgagctt
    20761 ggtactactg ataaggtgcc ggaggacccg gacttggtca gccgagcaac cgtagcattc
    20821 tgggagccgc aatgtccgac atactcgaaa gagccgagct ccaacccgtc agcatacgaa
    20881 accggggaag ccgcatacat agtcgtgttg gaggacctcg atcacaatgc catggacatg
    20941 gagacggtga ctgccgccgc cgggagacac ggaaccggac aggagctagg agaagtcgag
    21001 agcccgtcaa atgcaagcct ggagcacatc accaagggga tcgacgagtt ctacagcctc
    21061 tgcgaggaaa tggacgtgca gccgctagag gatgcctgga taatggacgg gtctaatttc
    21121 gaagtcccgt cgtcagcgct cccggtggat ggctcaagcg cacccgctga tggttctcgc
    21181 gcgacaagtt tcgtggtttg gacgaggtca tcgcactcct gctcgggtga agcggcggcg
    21241 gtgccggtca tcgaagagcc gcagaaattg ctgaagaaag cgttggccgg cggcggtgct
    21301 tgggcgaaca cgaactgcgg tggcgggggc acgacggtaa cagcccagga aaacggcgcc
    21361 aagaaccacg tcatgtcaga gcgaaagcgc cgggagaagc tcaacgagat gttcctcgtt
    21421 ctcaagtcgt tggttccctc cattcacaag gtggacaaag catccatcct cgccgaaacg
    21481 atagcctatc taaaggagct tcaacgaagg gtacaagaac tggaatccag gaggcaaggt
    21541 ggcagtgggt gtgtcagcaa gaaagtctgt gtgggctcca actccaagag gaagagccca
    21601 gagttcgccg gtggcgcgaa ggagcacccc tgggtcctcc ccatggacgg caccagcaac
    21661 gtcaccgtca ccgtctcgga cacgaacgtg ctcctggagg tgcaatgccg gtgggagaag
    21721 ctcctgatga cacgggtgtt cgacgccatc aagagcctcc atttggacgc tctctcggtt
    21781 caggcttcgg caccagatgg cttcatgagg ctcaagatag gagctcagtt tgcaggctcc
    21841 ggcgccgtcg tgcccggaat gatcagccaa tctcttcgta aagctatagg gaagcgatga
    21901 aagggcgcta catgtgaagc ttaattaatg gaagcaaact tgtatttctt gtgcaaaagc
    21961 ttactatata tttctgcaaa acctggtgtg ccttgttttg attttcagtc gccaattgtg
    22021 cctttgtttt tatcaagtga tgatctacac tatatatatg gaatatttga aaaaaaaaaa
    22081 aaaaaaaagg aattcatcga taagctggga gctcgaattt ccccgatcgt tcaaacattt
    22141 ggcaataaag tttcttaaga ttgaatcctg ttgccggtct tgcgatgatt atcatataat
    22201 ttctgttgaa ttacgttaag catgtaataa ttaacatgta atgcatgacg ttatttatga
    22261 gatgggtttt tatgattaga gtcccgcaat tatacattta atacgcgata gaaaacaaaa
    22321 tatagcgcgc aaactaggat aaattatcgc gcgcggtgtc atctatgtta ctagatcggg
    22381 aattaagctt atataccgtc gacctcgagg gggggcccgg taccgtacag ttaaacttga
    22441 attcagtaca ttaaaaacgt ccgcaatgtg ttattaagtt gtctaagcgt caatttgttt
    22501 acaccacaat atatcctgcc accagccagc caacagctcc ccgaccggca gctcggcaca
    22561 aaatcaccac tcgatacagg cagcccatca gtccgggacg gcgtcagcgg gagagccgtt
    22621 gtaaggcggc agactttgct catgttaccg atgctattcg gaagaacggc aactaagctg
    22681 ccgggtttga aacacggatg atctcgcgga gggtagcatg ttgattgtaa cgatgacaga
    22741 gcgttgctgc ctgtgatcaa atatcatctc cctcgcagag atccgaatta tcagccttct
    22801 tattcatttc tcgcttaacc gtgacaggct gtcgatcttg agaactatgc cgacataata
    22861 ggaaatcgct ggataaagcc gctgaggaag ctgagtggcg ctatttcttt agaagtgaac
    22921 gttgacgatc gtcgaccgta ccccgatgaa ttaattcgga cgtacgttct gaacacagct
    22981 ggatacttac ttgggcgatt gtcatacatg acatcaacaa tgtacccgtt tgtgtaaccg
    23041 tctcttggag gttcgtatga cactagtggt tcccctcagc ttgcgactag atgttgaggc
    23101 ctaacatttt attagagagc aggctagttg cttagataca tgatcttcag gccgttatct
    23161 gtcagggcaa gcgaaaattg gccatttatg acgaccaatg ccccgcagaa gctcccatct
    23221 ttgccgccat agacgccgcg cccccctttt ggggtgtaga acatcctttt gccagatgtg
    23281 gaaaagaagt tcgttgtccc attgttggca atgacgtagt agccggcgaa agtgcgagac
    23341 ccatttgcgc tatatataag cctacgattt ccgttgcgac tattgtcgta attggatgaa
    23401 ctattatcgt agttgctctc agagttgtcg taatttgatg gactattgtc gtaattgctt
    23461 atggagttgt cgtagttgct tggagaaatg tcgtagttgg atggggagta gtcataggga
    23521 agacgagctt catccactaa aacaattggc aggtcagcaa gtgcctgccc cgatgccatc
    23581 gcaagtacga ggcttagaac caccttcaac agatcgcgca tagtcttccc cagctctcta
    23641 acgcttgagt taagccgcgc cgcgaagcgg cgtcggcttg aacgaattgt tagacattat
    23701 ttgccgacta ccttggtgat ctcgcctttc acgtagtgaa caaattcttc caactgatct
    23761 gcgcgcgagg ccaagcgatc ttcttgtcca agataagcct gcctagcttc aagtatgacg
    23821 ggctgatact gggccggcag gcgctccatt gcccagtcgg cagcgacatc cttcggcgcg
    23881 attttgccgg ttactgcgct gtaccaaatg cgggacaacg taagcactac atttcgctca
    23941 tcgccagccc agtcgggcgg cgagttccat agcgttaagg tttcatttag cgcctcaaat
    24001 agatcctgtt caggaaccgg atcaaagagt tcctccgccg ctggacctac caaggcaacg
    24061 ctatgttctc ttgcttttgt cagcaagata gccagatcaa tgtcgatcgt ggctggctcg
    24121 aagatacctg caagaatgtc attgcgctgc cattctccaa attgcagttc gcgcttagct
    24181 ggataacgcc acggaatgat gtcgtcgtgc acaacaatgg tgacttctac agcgcggaga
    24241 atctcgctct ctccagggga agccgaagtt tccaaaaggt cgttgatcaa agctcgccgc
    24301 gttgtttcat caagccttac ggtcaccgta accagcaaat caatatcact gtgtggcttc
    24361 aggccgccat ccactgcgga gccgtacaaa tgtacggcca gcaacgtcgg ttcgagatgg
    24421 cgctcgatga cgccaactac ctctgatagt tgagtcgata cttcggcgat caccgcttcc
    24481 ctcatgatgt ttaactcctg aattaagccg cgccgcgaag cggtgtcggc ttgaatgaat
    24541 tgttaggcgt catcctgtgc tcccgagaac cagtaccagt acatcgctgt ttcgttcgag
    24601 acttgaggtc tagttttata cgtgaacagg tcaatgccgc cgagagtaaa gccacatttt
    24661 gcgtacaaat tgcaggcagg tacattgttc gtttgtgtct ctaatcgtat gccaaggagc
    24721 tgtctgctta gtgcccactt tttcgcaaat tcgatgagac tgtgcgcgac tcctttgcct
    24781 cggtgcgtgt gcgacacaac aatgtgttcg atagaggcta gatcgttcca tgttgagttg
    24841 agttcaatct tcccgacaag ctcttggtcg atgaatgcgc catagcaagc agagtcttca
    24901 tcagagtcat catccgagat gtaatccttc cggtaggggc tcacacttct ggtagatagt
    24961 tcaaagcctt ggtcggatag gtgcacatcg aacacttcac gaacaatgaa atggttctca
    25021 gcatccaatg tttccgccac ctgctcaggg atcaccgaaa tcttcatatg acgcctaacg
    25081 cctggcacag cggatcgcaa acctggcgcg gcttttggca caaaaggcgt gacaggtttg
    25141 cgaatccgtt gctgccactt gttaaccctt ttgccagatt tggtaactat aatttatgtt
    25201 agaggcgaag tcttgggtaa aaactggcct aaaattgctg gggatttcag gaaagtaaac
    25261 atcaccttcc ggctcgatgt ctattgtaga tatatgtagt gtatctactt gatcggggga
    25321 tctgctgcct cgcgcgtttc ggtgatgacg gtgaaaacct ctgacacatg cagctcccgg
    25381 agacggtcac agcttgtctg taagcggatg ccgggagcag acaagcccgt cagggcgcgt
    25441 cagcgggtgt tggcgggtgt cggggcgcag ccatgaccca gtcacgtagc gatagcggag
    25501 tgtatactgg cttaactatg cggcatcaga gcagattgta ctgagagtgc accatatgcg
    25561 gtgtgaaata ccgcacagat gcgtaaggag aaaataccgc atcaggcgtc ttccgcttcc
    25621 tcgctcactg actcgctgcg ctcggtcgtt cggctgcggc gagcggtatc agctcactca
    25681 aaggcggtaa tacggttatc cacagaatca ggggataacg caggaaagaa catgtgagca
    25741 aaaggccagc aaaaggccag gaaccgtaaa aaggccgcgt tgctggcgtt tttccatagg
    25801 ctccgccccc ctgacgagca tcacaaaaat cgacgctcaa gtcagaggtg gcgaaacccg
    25861 acaggactat aaagatacca ggcgtttccc cctggaagct ccctcgtgcg ctctcctgtt
    25921 ccgaccctgc cgcttaccgg atacctgtcc gcctttctcc cttcgggaag cgtggcgctt
    25981 tctcatagct cacgctgtag gtatctcagt tcggtgtagg tcgttcgctc caagctgggc
    26041 tgtgtgcacg aaccccccgt tcagcccgac cgctgcgcct tatccggtaa ctatcgtctt
    26101 gagtccaacc cggtaagaca cgacttatcg ccactggcag cagccactgg taacaggatt
    26161 agcagagcga ggtatgtagg cggtgctaca gagttcttga agtggtggcc taactacggc
    26221 tacactagaa ggacagtatt tggtatctgc gctctgctga agccagttac cttcggaaaa
    26281 agagttggta gctcttgatc cggcaaacaa accaccgctg gtagcggtgg tttttttgtt
    26341 tgcaagcagc agattacgcg cagaaaaaaa ggatctcaag aagatccttt gatcttttct
    26401 acggggtctg acgctcagtg gaacgaaaac tcacgttaag ggattttggt catgagatta
    26461 tcaaaaagga tcttcaccta gatcctttta aattaaaaat gaagttttaa atcaatctaa
    26521 agtatatatg agtaaacttg gtctgacagt taccaatgct taatcagtga ggcacctatc
    26581 tcagcgatct gtctatttcg ttcatccata gttgcctgac tccccgtcgt gtagataact
    26641 acgatacggg agggcttacc atctggcccc agtgctgcaa tgataccgcg agacccacgc
    26701 tcaccggctc cagatttatc agcaataaac cagccagccg gaagggccga gcgcagaagt
    26761 ggtcctgcaa ctttatccgc ctccatccag tctattaatt gttgccggga agctagagta
    26821 agtagttcgc cagttaatag tttgcgcaac gttgttgcca ttgctgcagg gggggggggg
    26881 gggggggact tccattgttc attccacgga caaaaacaga gaaaggaaac gacagaggcc
    26941 aaaaagcctc gctttcagca cctgtcgttt cctttctttt cagagggtat tttaaataaa
    27001 aacattaagt tatgacgaag aagaacggaa acgccttaaa ccggaaaatt ttcataaata
    27061 gcgaaaaccc gcgaggtcgc cgccccgtaa cctgtcggat caccggaaag gacccgtaaa
    27121 gtgataatga ttatcatcta catatcacaa cgtgcgtgga ggccatcaaa ccacgtcaaa
    27181 taatcaatta tgacgcaggt atcgtattaa ttgatctgca tcaacttaac gtaaaaacaa
    27241 cttcagacaa tacaaatcag cgacactgaa tacggggcaa cctcatgtcc cccccccccc
    27301 cccccctgca ggcatcgtgg tgtcacgctc gtcgtttggt atggcttcat tcagctccgg
    27361 ttcccaacga tcaaggcgag ttacatgatc ccccatgttg tgcaaaaaag cggttagctc
    27421 cttcggtcct ccgatcgttg tcagaagtaa gttggccgca gtgttatcac tcatggttat
    27481 ggcagcactg cataattctc ttactgtcat gccatccgta agatgctttt ctgtgactgg
    27541 tgagtactca accaagtcat tctgagaata gtgtatgcgg cgaccgagtt gctcttgccc
    27601 ggcgtcaaca cgggataata ccgcgccaca tagcagaact ttaaaagtgc tcatcattgg
    27661 aaaacgttct tcggggcgaa aactctcaag gatcttaccg ctgttgagat ccagttcgat
    27721 gtaacccact cgtgcaccca actgatcttc agcatctttt actttcacca gcgtttctgg
    27781 gtgagcaaaa acaggaaggc aaaatgccgc aaaaaaggga ataagggcga cacggaaatg
    27841 ttgaatactc atactcttcc tttttcaata ttattgaagc atttatcagg gttattgtct
    27901 catgagcgga tacatatttg aatgtattta gaaaaataaa caaatagggg ttccgcgcac
    27961 atttccccga aaagtgccac ctgacgtcta agaaaccatt attatcatga cattaaccta
    28021 taaaaatagg cgtatcacga ggccctttcg tcttcaagaa ttcggagctt ttgccattct
    28081 caccggattc agtcgtcact catggtgatt tctcacttga taaccttatt tttgacgagg
    28141 ggaaattaat aggttgtatt gatgttggac gagtcggaat cgcagaccga taccaggatc
    28201 ttgccatcct atggaactgc ctcggtgagt tttctccttc attacagaaa cggctttttc
    28261 aaaaatatgg tattgataat cctgatatga ataaattgca gtttcatttg atgctcgatg
    28321 agtttttcta atcagaattg gttaattggt tgtaacactg gcagagcatt acgctgactt
    28381 gacgggacgg cggctttgtt gaataaatcg aacttttgct gagttgaagg atcagatcac
    28441 gcatcttccc gacaacgcag accgttccgt ggcaaagcaa aagttcaaaa tcaccaactg
    28501 gtccacctac aacaaagctc tcatcaaccg tggctccctc actttctggc tggatgatgg
    28561 ggcgattcag gcctggtatg agtcagcaac accttcttca cgaggcagac ctcagcgcca
    28621 gaaggccgcc agagaggccg agcgcggccg tgaggcttgg acgctagggc agggcatgaa
    28681 aaagcccgta gcgggctgct acgggcgtct gacgcggtgg aaagggggag gggatgttgt
    28741 ctacatggct ctgctgtagt gagtgggttg cgctccggca gcggtcctga tcaatcgtca
    28801 ccctttctcg gtccttcaac gttcctgaca acgagcctcc ttttcgccaa tccatcgaca
    28861 atcaccgcga gtccctgctc gaacgctgcg tccggaccgg cttcgtcgaa ggcgtctatc
    28921 gcggcccgca acagcggcga gagcggagcc tgttcaacgg tgccgccgcg ctcgccggca
    28981 tcgctgtcgc cggcctgctc ctcaagcacg gccccaacag tgaagtagct gattgtcatc
    29041 agcgcattga cggcgtcccc ggccgaaaaa cccgcctcgc agaggaagcg aagctgcgcg
    29101 tcggccgttt ccatctgcgg tgcgcccggt cgcgtgccgg catggatgcg cgcgccatcg
    29161 cggtaggcga gcagcgcctg cctgaagctg cgggcattcc cgatcagaaa tgagcgccag
    29221 tcgtcgtcgg ctctcggcac cgaatgcgta tgattctccg ccagcatggc ttcggccagt
    29281 gcgtcgagca gcgcccgctt gttcctgaag tgccagtaaa gcgccggctg ctgaaccccc
    29341 aaccgttccg ccagtttgcg tgtcgtcaga ccgtctacgc cgacctcgtt caacaggtcc
    29401 agggcggcac ggatcactgt attcggctgc aactttgtca tgcttgacac tttatcactg
    29461 ataaacataa tatgtccacc aacttatcag tgataaagaa tccgcgcgtt caatcggacc
    29521 agcggaggct ggtccggagg ccagacgtga aacccaacat acccctgatc gtaattctga
    29581 gcactgtcgc gctcgacgct gtcggcatcg gcctgattat gccggtgctg ccgggcctcc
    29641 tgcgcgatct ggttcactcg aacgacgtca ccgcccacta tggcattctg ctggcgctgt
    29701 atgcgttggt gcaatttgcc tgcgcacctg tgctgggcgc gctgtcggat cgtttcgggc
    29761 ggcggccaat cttgctcgtc tcgctggccg gcgccactgt cgactacgcc atcatggcga
    29821 cagcgccttt cctttgggtt ctctatatcg ggcggatcgt ggccggcatc accggggcga
    29881 ctggggcggt agccggcgct tatattgccg atatcactga tggcgatgag cgcgcgcggc
    29941 acttcggctt catgagcgcc tgtttcgggt tcgggatggt cgcgggacct gtgctcggtg
    30001 ggctgatggg cggtttctcc ccccacgctc cgttcttcgc cgcggcagcc ttgaacggcc
    30061 tcaatttcct gacgggctgt ttccttttgc cggagtcgca caaaggcgaa cgccggccgt
    30121 tacgccggga ggctctcaac ccgctcgctt cgttccggtg ggcccggggc atgaccgtcg
    30181 tcgccgccct gatggcggtc ttcttcatca tgcaacttgt cggacaggtg ccggccgcgc
    30241 tttgggtcat tttcggcgag gatcgctttc actgggacgc gaccacgatc ggcatttcgc
    30301 ttgccgcatt tggcattctg cattcactcg cccaggcaat gatcaccggc cctgtagccg
    30361 cccggctcgg cgaaaggcgg gcactcatgc tcggaatgat tgccgacggc acaggctaca
    30421 tcctgcttgc cttcgcgaca cggggatgga tggcgttccc gatcatggtc ctgcttgctt
    30481 cgggtggcat cggaatgccg gcgctgcaag caatgttgtc caggcaggtg gatgaggaac
    30541 gtcaggggca gctgcaaggc tcactggcgg cgctcaccag cctgacctcg atcgtcggac
    30601 ccctcctctt cacggcgatc tatgcggctt ctataacaac gtggaacggg tgggcatgga
    30661 ttgcaggcgc tgccctctac ttgctctgcc tgccggcgct gcgtcgcggg ctttggagcg
    30721 gcgcagggca acgagccgat cgctgatcgt ggaaacgata ggcctatgcc atgcgggtca
    30781 aggcgacttc cggcaagcta tacgcgccct aggagtgcgg ttggaacgtt ggcccagcca
    30841 gatactcccg atcacgagca ggacgccgat gatttgaagc gcactcagcg tctgatccaa
    30901 gaacaaccat cctagcaaca cggcggtccc cgggctgaga aagcccagta aggaaacaac
    30961 tgtaggttcg agtcgcgaga tcccccggaa ccaaaggaag taggttaaac ccgctccgat
    31021 caggccgagc cacgccaggc cgagaacatt ggttcctgta ggcatcggga ttggcggatc
    31081 aaacactaaa gctactggaa cgagcagaag tcctccggcc gccagttgcc aggcggtaaa
    31141 ggtgagcaga ggcacgggag gttgccactt gcgggtcagc acggttccga acgccatgga
    31201 aaccgccccc gccaggcccg ctgcgacgcc gacaggatct agcgctgcgt ttggtgtcaa
    31261 caccaacagc gccacgcccg cagttccgca aatagccccc aggaccgcca tcaatcgtat
    31321 cgggctacct agcagagcgg cagagatgaa cacgaccatc agcggctgca cagcgcctac
    31381 cgtcgccgcg accccgcccg gcaggcggta gaccgaaata aacaacaagc tccagaatag
    31441 cgaaatatta agtgcgccga ggatgaagat gcgcatccac cagattcccg ttggaatctg
    31501 tcggacgatc atcacgagca ataaacccgc cggcaacgcc cgcagcagca taccggcgac
    31561 ccctcggcct cgctgttcgg gctccacgaa aacgccggac agatgcgcct tgtgagcgtc
    31621 cttggggccg tcctcctgtt tgaagaccga cagcccaatg atctcgccgt cgatgtaggc
    31681 gccgaatgcc acggcatctc gcaaccgttc agcgaacgcc tccatgggct ttttctcctc
    31741 gtgctcgtaa acggacccga acatctctgg agctttcttc agggccgaca atcggatctc
    31801 gcggaaatcc tgcacgtcgg ccgctccaag ccgtcgaatc tgagccttaa tcacaattgt
    31861 caattttaat cctctgttta tcggcagttc gtagagcgcg ccgtgcgtcc cgagcgatac
    31921 tgagcgaagc aagtgcgtcg agcagtgccc gcttgttcct gaaatgccag taaagcgctg
    31981 gctgctgaac ccccagccgg aactgacccc acaaggccct agcgtttgca atgcaccagg
    32041 tcatcattga cccaggcgtg ttccaccagg ccgctgcctc gcaactcttc gcaggcttcg
    32101 ccgacctgct cgcgccactt cttcacgcgg gtggaatccg atccgcacat gaggcggaag
    32161 gtttccagct tgagcgggta cggctcccgg tgcgagctga aatagtcgaa catccgtcgg
    32221 gccgtcggcg acagcttgcg gtacttctcc catatgaatt tcgtgtagtg gtcgccagca
    32281 aacagcacga cgatttcctc gtcgatcagg acctggcaac gggacgtttt cttgccacgg
    32341 tccaggacgc ggaagcggtg cagcagcgac accgattcca ggtgcccaac gcggtcggac
    32401 gtgaagccca tcgccgtcgc ctgtaggcgc gacaggcatt cctcggcctt cgtgtaatac
    32461 cggccattga tcgaccagcc caggtcctgg caaagctcgt agaacgtgaa ggtgatcggc
    32521 tcgccgatag gggtgcgctt cgcgtactcc aacacctgct gccacaccag ttcgtcatcg
    32581 tcggcccgca gctcgacgcc ggtgtaggtg atcttcacgt ccttgttgac gtggaaaatg
    32641 accttgtttt gcagcgcctc gcgcgggatt ttcttgttgc gcgtggtgaa cagggcagag
    32701 cgggccgtgt cgtttggcat cgctcgcatc gtgtccggcc acggcgcaat atcgaacaag
    32761 gaaagctgca tttccttgat ctgctgcttc gtgtgtttca gcaacgcggc ctgcttggcc
    32821 tcgctgacct gttttgccag gtcctcgccg gcggtttttc gcttcttggt cgtcatagtt
    32881 cctcgcgtgt cgatggtcat cgacttcgcc aaacctgccg cctcctgttc gagacgacgc
    32941 gaacgctcca cggcggccga tggcgcgggc agggcagggg gagccagttg cacgctgtcg
    33001 cgctcgatct tggccgtagc ttgctggacc atcgagccga cggactggaa ggtttcgcgg
    33061 ggcgcacgca tgacggtgcg gcttgcgatg gtttcggcat cctcggcgga aaaccccgcg
    33121 tcgatcagtt cttgcctgta tgccttccgg tcaaacgtcc gattcattca ccctccttgc
    33181 gggattgccc cgactcacgc cggggcaatg tgcccttatt cctgatttga cccgcctggt
    33241 gccttggtgt ccagataatc caccttatcg gcaatgaagt cggtcccgta gaccgtctgg
    33301 ccgtccttct cgtacttggt attccgaatc ttgccctgca cgaataccag cgaccccttg
    33361 cccaaatact tgccgtgggc ctcggcctga gagccaaaac acttgatgcg gaagaagtcg
    33421 gtgcgctcct gcttgtcgcc ggcatcgttg cgccactctt cattaaccgc tatatcgaaa
    33481 attgcttgcg gcttgttaga attgccatga cgtacctcgg tgtcacgggt aagattaccg
    33541 ataaactgga actgattatg gctcatatcg aaagtctcct tgagaaagga gactctagtt
    33601 tagctaaaca ttggttccgc tgtcaagaac tttagcggct aaaattttgc gggccgcgac
    33661 caaaggtgcg aggggcggct tccgctgtgt acaaccagat atttttcacc aacatccttc
    33721 gtctgctcga tgagcggggc atgacgaaac atgagctgtc ggagagggca ggggtttcaa
    33781 tttcgttttt atcagactta accaacggta aggccaaccc ctcgttgaag gtgatggagg
    33841 ccattgccga cgccctggaa actcccctac ctcttctcct ggagtccacc gaccttgacc
    33901 gcgaggcact cgcggagatt gcgggtcatc ctttcaagag cagcgtgccg cccggatacg
    33961 aacgcatcag tgtggttttg ccgtcacata aggcgtttat cgtaaagaaa tggggcgacg
    34021 acacccgaaa aaagctgcgt ggaaggctct gacgccaagg gttagggctt gcacttcctt
    34081 ctttagccgc taaaacggcc ccttctctgc gggccgtcgg ctcgcgcatc atatcgacat
    34141 cctcaacgga agccgtgccg cgaatggcat cgggcgggtg cgctttgaca gttgttttct
    34201 atcagaaccc ctacgtcgtg cggttcgatt agctgtttgt cttgcaggct aaacactttc
    34261 ggtatatcgt ttgcctgtgc gataatgttg ctaatgattt gttgcgtagg ggttactgaa
    34321 aagtgagcgg gaaagaagag tttcagacca tcaaggagcg ggccaagcgc aagctggaac
    34381 gcgacatggg tgcggacctg ttggccgcgc tcaacgaccc gaaaaccgtt gaagtcatgc
    34441 tcaacgcgga cggcaaggtg tggcacgaac gccttggcga gccgatgcgg tacatctgcg
    34501 acatgcggcc cagccagtcg caggcgatta tagaaacggt ggccggattc cacggcaaag
    34561 aggtcacgcg gcattcgccc atcctggaag gcgagttccc cttggatggc agccgctttg
    34621 ccggccaatt gccgccggtc gtggccgcgc caacctttgc gatccgcaag cgcgcggtcg
    34681 ccatcttcac gctggaacag tacgtcgagg cgggcatcat gacccgcgag caatacgagg
    34741 tcattaaaag cgccgtcgcg gcgcatcgaa acatcctcgt cattggcggt actggctcgg
    34801 gcaagaccac gctcgtcaac gcgatcatca atgaaatggt cgccttcaac ccgtctgagc
    34861 gcgtcgtcat catcgaggac accggcgaaa tccagtgcgc cgcagagaac gccgtccaat
    34921 accacaccag catcgacgtc tcgatgacgc tgctgctcaa gacaacgctg cgtatgcgcc
    34981 ccgaccgcat cctggtcggt gaggtacgtg gccccgaagc ccttgatctg ttgatggcct
    35041 ggaacaccgg gcatgaagga ggtgccgcca ccctgcacgc aaacaacccc aaagcgggcc
    35101 tgagccggct cgccatgctt atcagcatgc acccggattc accgaaaccc attgagccgc
    35161 tgattggcga ggcggttcat gtggtcgtcc atatcgccag gacccctagc ggccgtcgag
    35221 tgcaagaaat tctcgaagtt cttggttacg agaacggcca gtacatcacc aaaaccctgt
    35281 aaggagtatt tccaatgaca acggctgttc cgttccgtct gaccatgaat cgcggcattt
    35341 tgttctacct tgccgtgttc ttcgttctcg ctctcgcgtt atccgcgcat ccggcgatgg
    35401 ccnnnnnnnn nnnnnnnnnn nnnnnnnnnn nnnnnnnnnn nnnnnnnnnn nnnnnnnnnn
    35461 nnnnnnnnnn nnnnnnnnnn nnnnnnnnnn nnnnnnnnnn nnnnnnnnnn nnnnnnnnnn
    35521 nnnnnnnnnn nnnnnnnnnn nnnnnnnnnn nnnnnnnnnn nnnnnnnnnn nnnnnnnnnn
    35581 nnnnnnnnnn nnnnnnnnnn nnnnnnnnnn nnnnnnnnnn nnnnnnnnnn nnnnnngccg
    35641 aaatcgcggc cctcggcaac ggggcgctgc accaggtgca agtcgcggcg gcggatgccg
    35701 tgcgtgcggt agcggctgga cggctcgcct aatcatggct ctgcgcacga tccccatccg
    35761 tcgcgcaggc aaccgagaaa acctgttcat gggtggtgat cgtgaactgg tgatgttctc
    35821 gggcctgatg gcgtttgcgc tgattttcag cgcccaagag ctgcgggcca ccgtggtcgg
    35881 tctgatcctg tggttcgggg cgctctatgc gttccgaatc atggcgaagg ccgatccgaa
    35941 gatgcggttc gtgtacctgc gtcaccgccg gtacaagccg tattacccgg cccgctcgac
    36001 cccgttccgc gagaacacca atagccaagg gaagcaatac cgatgatcca agcaattgcg
    36061 attgcaatcg cgggcctcgg cgcgcttctg ttgttcatcc tctttgcccg catccgcgcg
    36121 gtcgatgccg aactgaaact gaaaaagcat cgttccaagg acgccggcct ggccgatctg
    36181 ctcaactacg ccgctgtcgt cgatgacggc gtaatcgtgg gcaagaacgg cagctttatg
    36241 gctgcctggc tgtacaaggg cgatgacaac gcaagcagca ccgaccagca gcgcgaagta
    36301 gtgtccgccc gcatcaacca ggccctcgcg ggcctgggaa gtgggtggat gatccatgtg
    36361 gacgccgtgc ggcgtcctgc tccgaactac gcggagcggg gcctgtcggc gttccctgac
    36421 cgtctgacgg cagcgattga agaagagcgc tcggtcttgc cttgctcgtc ggtgatgtac
    36481 ttcaccagct ccgcgaagtc gctcttcttg atggagcgca tggggacgtg cttggcaatc
    36541 acgcgcaccc cccggccgtt ttagcggcta aaaaagtcat ggctctgccc tcgggcggac
    36601 cacgcccatc atgaccttgc caagctcgtc ctgcttctct tcgatcttcg ccagcagggc
    36661 gaggatcgtg gcatcaccga accgcgccgt gcgcgggtcg tcggtgagcc agagtttcag
    36721 caggccgccc aggcggccca ggtcgccatt gatgcgggcc agctcgcgga cgtgctcata
    36781 gtccacgacg cccgtgattt tgtagccctg gccgacggcc agcaggtagg ccgacaggct
    36841 catgccggcc gccgccgcct tttcctcaat cgctcttcgt tcgtctggaa ggcagtacac
    36901 cttgataggt gggctgccct tcctggttgg cttggtttca tcagccatcc gcttgccctc
    36961 atctgttacg ccggcggtag ccggccagcc tcgcagagca ggattcccgt tgagcaccgc
    37021 caggtgcgaa taagggacag tgaagaagga acacccgctc gcgggtgggc ctacttcacc
    37081 tatcctgccc ggctgacgcc gttggataca ccaaggaaag tctacacgaa ccctttggca
    37141 aaatcctgta tatcgtgcga aaaaggatgg atataccgaa aaaatcgcta taatgacccc
    37201 gaagcagggt tatgcagcgg aaaagcgctg cttccctgct gttttgtgga atatctaccg
    37261 actggaaaca ggcaaatgca ggaaattact gaactgaggg gacaggcgag agacgatgcc
    37321 aaagagctac accgacgagc tggccgagtg ggttgaatcc cgcgcggcca agaagcgccg
    37381 gcgtgatgag gctgcggttg cgttcctggc ggtgagggcg gatgtcgagg cggcgttagc
    37441 gtccggctat gcgctcgtca ccatttggga gcacatgcgg gaaacgggga aggtcaagtt
    37501 ctcctacgag acgttccgct cgcacgccag gcggcacatc aaggccaagc ccgccgatgt
    37561 gcccgcaccg caggccaagg ctgcggaacc cgcgccggca cccaagacgc cggagccacg
    37621 gcggccgaag caggggggca aggctgaaaa gccggccccc gctgcggccc cgaccggctt
    37681 caccttcaac ccaacaccgg acaaaaagga tctactgtaa tggcgaaaat tcacatggtt
    37741 ttgcagggca agggcggggt cggcaagtcg gccatcgccg cgatcattgc gcagtacaag
    37801 atggacaagg ggcagacacc cttgtgcatc gacaccgacc cggtgaacgc gacgttcgag
    37861 ggctacaagg ccctgaacgt ccgccggctg aacatcatgg ccggcgacga aattaactcg
    37921 cgcaacttcg acaccctggt cgagctgatt gcgccgacca aggatgacgt ggtgatcgac
    37981 aacggtgcca gctcgttcgt gcctctgtcg cattacctca tcagcaacca ggtgccggct
    38041 ctgctgcaag aaatggggca tgagctggtc atccataccg tcgtcaccgg cggccaggct
    38101 ctcctggaca cggtgagcgg cttcgcccag ctcgccagcc agttcccggc cgaagcgctt
    38161 ttcgtggtct ggctgaaccc gtattggggg cctatcgagc atgagggcaa gagctttgag
    38221 cagatgaagg cgtacacggc caacaaggcc cgcgtgtcgt ccatcatcca gattccggcc
    38281 ctcaaggaag aaacctacgg ccgcgatttc agcgacatgc tgcaagagcg gctgacgttc
    38341 gaccaggcgc tggccgatga atcgctcacg atcatgacgc ggcaacgcct caagatcgtg
    38401 cggcgcggcc tgtttgaaca gctcgacgcg gcggccgtgc tatgagcgac cagattgaag
    38461 agctgatccg ggagattgcg gccaagcacg gcatcgccgt cggccgcgac gacccggtgc
    38521 tgatcctgca taccatcaac gcccggctca tggccgacag tgcggccaag caagaggaaa
    38581 tccttgccgc gttcaaggaa gagctggaag ggatcgccca tcgttggggc gaggacgcca
    38641 aggccaaagc ggagcggatg ctgaacgcgg ccctggcggc cagcaaggac gcaatggcga
    38701 aggtaatgaa ggacagcgcc gcgcaggcgg ccgaagcgat ccgcagggaa atcgacgacg
    38761 gccttggccg ccagctcgcg gccaaggtcg cggacgcgcg gcgcgtggcg atgatgaaca
    38821 tgatcgccgg cggcatggtg ttgttcgcgg ccgccctggt ggtgtgggcc tcgttatgaa
    38881 tcgcagaggc gcagatgaaa aagcccggcg ttgccgggct ttgtttttgc gttagctggg
    38941 cttgtttgac aggcccaagc tctgactgcg cccgcgctcg cgctcctggg cctgtttctt
    39001 ctcctgctcc tgcttgcgca tcagggcctg gtgccgtcgg gctgcttcac gcatcgaatc
    39061 ccagtcgccg gccagctcgg gatgctccgc gcgcatcttg cgcgtcgcca gttcctcgat
    39121 cttgggcgcg tgaatgccca tgccttcctt gatttcgcgc accatgtcca gccgcgtgtg
    39181 cagggtctgc aagcgggctt gctgttgggc ctgctgctgc tgccaggcgg cctttgtacg
    39241 cggcagggac agcaagccgg gggcattgga ctgtagctgc tgcaaacgcg cctgctgacg
    39301 gtctacgagc tgttctaggc ggtcctcgat gcgctccacc tggtcatgct ttgcctgcac
    39361 gtagagcgca agggtctgct ggtaggtctg ctcgatgggc gcggattcta agagggcctg
    39421 ctgttccgtc tcggcctcct gggccgcctg tagcaaatcc tcgccgctgt tgccgctgga
    39481 ctgctttact gccggggact gctgttgccc tgctcgcgcc gtcgtcgcag ttcggcttgc
    39541 ccccactcga ttgactgctt catttcgagc cgcagcgatg cgatctcgga ttgcgtcaac
    39601 ggacggggca gcgcggaggt gtccggcttc tccttgggtg agtcggtcga tgccatagcc
    39661 aaaggtttcc ttccaaaatg cgtccattgc tggaccgtgt ttctcattga tgcccgcaag
    39721 catcttcggc ttgaccgcca ggtcaagcgc gccttcatgg gcggtcatga cggacgccgc
    39781 catgaccttg ccgccgttgt tctcgatgta gccgcgtaat gaggcaatgg tgccgcccat
    39841 cgtcagcgtg tcatcgacaa cgatgtactt ctggccgggg atcacctccc cctcgaaagt
    39901 cgggttgaac gccaggcgat gatctgaacc ggctccggtt cgggcgacct tctcccgctg
    39961 cacaatgtcc gtttcgacct caaggccaag gcggtcggcc agaacgaccg ccatcatggc
    40021 cggaatcttg ttgttccccg ccgcctcgac ggcgaggact ggaacgatgc ggggcttgtc
    40081 gtcgccgatc agcgtcttga gctgggcaac agtgtcgtcc gaaatcaggc gctcgaccaa
    40141 attaagcgcc gcttccgcgt cgccctgctt cgcagcctgg tattcaggct cgttggtcaa
    40201 agaaccaagg tcgccgttgc gaaccacctt cgggaagtct ccccacggtg cgcgctcggc
    40261 tctgctgtag ctgctcaaga cgcctccctt tttagccgct aaaactctaa cgagtgcgcc
    40321 cgcgactcaa cttgacgctt tcggcactta cctgtgcctt gccacttgcg tcataggtga
    40381 tgcttttcgc actcccgatt tcaggtactt tatcgaaatc tgaccgggcg tgcattacaa
    40441 agttcttccc cacctgttgg taaatgctgc cgctatctgc gtggacgatg ctgccgtcgt
    40501 ggcgctgcga cttatcggcc ttttgggcca tatagatgtt gtaaatgcca ggtttcaggg
    40561 ccccggcttt atctaccttc tggttcgtcc atgcgccttg gttctcggtc tggacaattc
    40621 tttgcccatt catgaccagg aggcggtgtt tcattgggtg actcctgacg gttgcctctg
    40681 gtgttaaacg tgtcctggtc gcttgccggc taaaaaaaag ccgacctcgg cagttcgagg
    40741 ccggctttcc ctagagccgg gcgcgtcaag gttgttccat ctattttagt gaactgcgtt
    40801 cgatttatca gttactttcc tcccgctttg tgtttcctcc cactcgtttc cgcgtctagc
    40861 cgacccctca acatagcggc ctcttcttgg gctgcctttg cctcttgccg cgcttcgtca
    40921 cgctcggctt gcaccgtcgt aaagcgctcg gcctgcctgg ccgcctcttg cgccgccaac
    40981 ttcctttgct cctggtgggc ctcggcgtcg gcctgcgcct tcgctttcac cgctgccaac
    41041 tccgtgcgca aactctccgc ttcgcgcctg gtggcgtcgc gctcgccgcg aagcgcctgc
    41101 atttcctggt tggccgcgtc cagggtcttg cggctctctt ctttgaatgc gcgggcgtcc
    41161 tggtgagcgt agtccagctc ggcgcgcagc tcctgcgctc gacgctccac ctcgtcggcc
    41221 cgctgcgtcg ccagcgcggc ccgctgctcg gctcctgcca gggcggtgcg tgcttcggcc
    41281 agggcttgcc gctggcgtgc ggccagctcg gccgcctcgg cggcctgctg ctctagcaat
    41341 gtaacgcgcg cctgggcttc ttccagctcg cgggcctgcg cctcgaaggc gtcggccagc
    41401 tccccgcgca cggcttccaa ctcgttgcgc tcacgatccc agccggcttg cgctgcctgc
    41461 aacgattcat tggcaagggc ctgggcggct tgccagaggg cggccacggc ctggttgccg
    41521 gcctgctgca ccgcgtccgg cacctggact gccagcgggg cggcctgcgc cgtgcgctgg
    41581 cgtcgccatt cgcgcatgcc ggcgctggcg tcgttcatgt tgacgcgggc ggccttacgc
    41641 actgcatcca cggtcgggaa gttctcccgg tcgccttgct cgaacagctc gtccgcagcc
    41701 gcaaaaatgc ggtcgcgcgt ctctttgttc agttccatgt tggctccggt aattggtaag
    41761 aataataata ctcttaccta ccttatcagc gcaagagttt agctgaacag ttctcgactt
    41821 aacggcaggt tttttagcgg ctgaagggca ggcaaaaaaa gccccgcacg gtcggcgggg
    41881 gcaaagggtc agcgggaagg ggattagcgg gcgtcgggct tcttcatgcg tcggggccgc
    41941 gcttcttggg atggagcacg acgaagcgcg cacgcgcatc gtcctcggcc ctatcggccc
    42001 gcgtcgcggt caggaacttg tcgcgcgcta ggtcctccct ggtgggcacc aggggcatga
    42061 actcggcctg ctcgatgtag gtccactcca tgaccgcatc gcagtcgagg ccgcgttcct
    42121 tcaccgtctc ttgcaggtcg cggtacgccc gctcgttgag cggctggtaa cgggccaatt
    42181 ggtcgtaaat ggctgtcggc catgagcggc ctttcctgtt gagccagcag ccgacgacga
    42241 agccggcaat gcaggcccct ggcacaacca ggccgacgcc gggggcaggg gatggcagca
    42301 gctcgccaac caggaacccc gccgcgatga tgccgatgcc ggtcaaccag cccttgaaac
    42361 tatccggccc cgaaacaccc ctgcgcattg cctggatgct gcgccggata gcttgcaaca
    42421 tcaggagccg tttcttttgt tcgtcagtca tggtccgccc tcaccagttg ttcgtatcgg
    42481 tgtcggacga actgaaatcg caagagctgc cggtatcggt ccagccgctg tccgtgtcgc
    42541 tgctgccgaa gcacggcgag gggtccgcga acgccgcaga cggcgtatcc ggccgcagcg
    42601 catcgcccag catggccccg gtcagcgagc cgccggccag gtagcccagc atggtgctgt
    42661 tggtcgcccc ggccaccagg gccgacgtga cgaaatcgcc gtcattccct ctggattgtt
    42721 cgctgctcgg cggggcagtg cgccgcgccg gcggcgtcgt ggatggctcg ggttggctgg
    42781 cctgcgacgg ccggcgaaag gtgcgcagca gctcgttatc gaccggctgc ggcgtcgggg
    42841 ccgccgcctt gcgctgcggt cggtgttcct tcttcggctc gcgcagcttg aacagcatga
    42901 tcgcggaaac cagcagcaac gccgcgccta cgcctcccgc gatgtagaac agcatcggat
    42961 tcattcttcg gtcctccttg tagcggaacc gttgtctgtg cggcgcgggt ggcccgcgcc
    43021 gctgtctttg gggatcagcc ctcgatgagc gcgaccagtt tcacgtcggc aaggttcgcc
    43081 tcgaactcct ggccgtcgtc ctcgtacttc aaccaggcat agccttccgc cggcggccga
    43141 cggttgagga taaggcgggc agggcgctcg tcgtgctcga cctggacgat ggcctttttc
    43201 agcttgtccg ggtccggctc cttcgcgccc ttttccttgg cgtccttacc gtcctggtcg
    43261 ccgtcctcgc cgtcctggcc gtcgccggcc tccgcgtcac gctcggcatc agtctggccg
    43321 ttgaaggcat cgacggtgtt gggatcgcgg cccttctcgt ccaggaactc gcgcagcagc
    43381 ttgaccgtgc cgcgcgtgat ttcctgggtg tcgtcgtcaa gccacgcctc gacttcctcc
    43441 gggcgcttct tgaaggccgt caccagctcg ttcaccacgg tcacgtcgcg cacgcggccg
    43501 gtgttgaacg catcggcgat cttctccggc aggtccagca gcgtgacgtg ctgggtgatg
    43561 aacgccggcg acttgccgat ttccttggcg atatcgcctt tcttcttgcc cttcgccagc
    43621 tcgcggccaa tgaagtcggc aatttcgcgc ggggtcagct cgttgcgttg caggttctcg
    43681 ataacctggt cggcttcgtt gtagtcgttg tcgatgaacg ccgggatgga cttcttgccg
    43741 gcccacttcg agccacggta gcggcgggcg ccgtgattga tgatatagcg gcccggctgc
    43801 tcctggttct cgcgcaccga aatgggtgac ttcaccccgc gctctttgat cgtggcaccg
    43861 atttccgcga tgctctccgg ggaaaagccg gggttgtcgg ccgtccgcgg ctgatgcgga
    43921 tcttcgtcga tcaggtccag gtccagctcg atagggccgg aaccgccctg agacgccgca
    43981 ggagcgtcca ggaggctcga caggtcgccg atgctatcca accccaggcc ggacggctgc
    44041 gccgcgcctg cggcttcctg agcggccgca gcggtgtttt tcttggtggt cttggcttga
    44101 gccgcagtca ttgggaaatc tccatcttcg tgaacacgta atcagccagg gcgcgaacct
    44161 ctttcgatgc cttgcgcgcg gccgttttct tgatcttcca gaccggcaca ccggatgcga
    44221 gggcatcggc gatgctgctg cgcaggccaa cggtggccgg aatcatcatc ttggggtacg
    44281 cggccagcag ctcggcttgg tggcgcgcgt ggcgcggatt ccgcgcatcg accttgctgg
    44341 gcaccatgcc aaggaattgc agcttggcgt tcttctggcg cacgttcgca atggtcgtga
    44401 ccatcttctt gatgccctgg atgctgtacg cctcaagctc gatgggggac agcacatagt
    44461 cggccgcgaa gagggcggcc gccaggccga cgccaagggt cggggccgtg tcgatcaggc
    44521 acacgtcgaa gccttggttc gccagggcct tgatgttcgc cccgaacagc tcgcgggcgt
    44581 cgtccagcga cagccgttcg gcgttcgcca gtaccgggtt ggactcgatg agggcgaggc
    44641 gcgcggcctg gccgtcgccg gctgcgggtg cggtttcggt ccagccgccg gcagggacag
    44701 cgccgaacag cttgcttgca tgcaggccgg tagcaaagtc cttgagcgtg taggacgcat
    44761 tgccctgggg gtccaggtcg atcacggcaa cccgcaagcc gcgctcgaaa aagtcgaagg
    44821 caagatgcac aagggtcgaa gtcttgccga cgccgccttt ctggttggcc gtgaccaaag
    44881 ttttcatcgt ttggtttcct gttttttctt ggcgtccgct tcccacttcc ggacgatgta
    44941 cgcctgatgt tccggcagaa ccgccgttac ccgcgcgtac ccctcgggca agttcttgtc
    45001 ctcgaacgcg gcccacacgc gatgcaccgc ttgcgacact gcgcccctgg tcagtcccag
    45061 cgacgttgcg aacgtcgcct gtggcttccc atcgactaag acgccccgcg ctatctcgat
    45121 ggtctgctgc cccacttcca gcccctggat cgcctcctgg aactggcttt cggtaagccg
    45181 tttcttcatg gataacaccc ataatttgct ccgcgccttg gttgaacata gcggtgacag
    45241 ccgccagcac atgagagaag tttagctaaa catttctcgc acgtcaacac ctttagccgc
    45301 taaaactcgt ccttggcgta acaaaacaaa agcccggaaa ccgggctttc gtctcttgcc
    45361 gcttatggct ctgcacccgg ctccatcacc aacaggtcgc gcacgcgctt cactcggttg
    45421 cggatcgaca ctgccagccc aacaaagccg gttgccgccg ccgccaggat cgcgccgatg
    45481 atgccggcca caccggccat cgcccaccag gtcgccgcct tccggttcca ttcctgctgg
    45541 tactgcttcg caatgctgga cctcggctca ccataggctg accgctcgat ggcgtatgcc
    45601 gcttctcccc ttggcgtaaa acccagcgcc gcaggcggca ttgccatgct gcccgccgct
    45661 ttcccgacca cgacgcgcgc accaggcttg cggtccagac cttcggccac ggcgagctgc
    45721 gcaaggacat aatcagccgc cgacttggct ccacgcgcct cgatcagctc ttgcactcgc
    45781 gcgaaatcct tggcctccac ggccgccatg aatcgcgcac gcggcgaagg ctccgcaggg
    45841 ccggcgtcgt gatcgccgcc gagaatgccc ttcaccaagt tcgacgacac gaaaatcatg
    45901 ctgacggcta tcaccatcat gcagacggat cgcacgaacc cgctgaattg aacacgagca
    45961 cggcacccgc gaccactatg ccaagaatgc ccaaggtaaa aattgccggc cccgccatga
    46021 agtccgtgaa tgccccgacg gccgaagtga agggcaggcc gccacccagg ccgccgccct
    46081 cactgcccgg cacctggtcg ctgaatgtcg atgccagcac ctgcggcacg tcaatgcttc
    46141 cgggcgtcgc gctcgggctg atcgcccatc ccgttactgc cccgatcccg gcaatggcaa
    46201 ggactgccag cgctgccatt tttggggtga ggccgttcgc ggccgagggg cgcagcccct
    46261 ggggggatgg gaggcccgcg ttagcgggcc gggagggttc gagaaggggg ggcacccccc
    46321 ttcggcgtgc gcggtcacgc gcacagggcg cagccctggt taaaaacaag gtttataaat
    46381 attggtttaa aagcaggtta aaagacaggt tagcggtggc cgaaaaacgg gcggaaaccc
    46441 ttgcaaatgc tggattttct gcctgtggac agcccctcaa atgtcaatag gtgcgcccct
    46501 catctgtcag cactctgccc ctcaagtgtc aaggatcgcg cccctcatct gtcagtagtc
    46561 gcgcccctca agtgtcaata ccgcagggca cttatcccca ggcttgtcca catcatctgt
    46621 gggaaactcg cgtaaaatca ggcgttttcg ccgatttgcg aggctggcca gctccacgtc
    46681 gccggccgaa atcgagcctg cccctcatct gtcaacgccg cgccgggtga gtcggcccct
    46741 caagtgtcaa cgtccgcccc tcatctgtca gtgagggcca agttttccgc gaggtatcca
    46801 caacgccggc ggccgcggtg tctcgcacac ggcttcgacg gcgtttctgg cgcgtttgca
    46861 gggccataga cggccgccag cccagcggcg agggcaacca gcccggtgag cgtcggaaag
    46921 gcgctggaag ccccgtagcg acgcggagag gggcgagaca agccaagggc gcaggctcga
    46981 tgcgcagcac gacatagccg gttctcgcaa ggacgagaat ttccctgcgg tgcccctcaa
    47041 gtgtcaatga aagtttccaa cgcgagccat tcgcgagagc cttgagtcca cgctagatga
    47101 gagctttgtt gtaggtggac cagttggtga ttttgaactt ttgctttgcc acggaacggt
    47161 ctgcgttgtc gggaagatgc gtgatctgat ccttcaactc agcaaaagtt cgatttattc
    47221 aacaaagcca cgttgtgtct caaaatctct gatgttacat tgcacaagat aaaaatatat
    47281 catcatgaac aataaaactg tctgcttaca taaacagtaa tacaaggggt gttatgagcc
    47341 atattcaacg ggaaacgtct tgctcgactc tagagctcgt tcctcgagga acggtacctg
    47401 cggggaagct tacaataatg tgtgttgtta agtcttgttg cctgtcatcg tctgactgac
    47461 tttcgtcata aatcccggcc tccgtaaccc agctttgggc aagctcacgg atttgatccg
    47521 gcggaacggg aatatcgaga tgccgggctg aacgctgcag ttccagcttt ccctttcggg
    47581 acaggtactc cagctgattg attatctgct gaagggtctt ggttccacct cctggcacaa
    47641 tgcgaatgat tacttgagcg cgatcgggca tccaattttc tcccgtcagg tgcgtggtca
    47701 agtgctacaa ggcacctttc agtaacgagc gaccgtcgat ccgtcgccgg gatacggaca
    47761 aaatggagcg cagtagtcca tcgagggcgg cgaaagcctc gccaaaagca atacgttcat
    47821 ctcgcacagc ctccagatcc gatcgagggt cttcggcgta ggcagataga agcatggata
    47881 cattgcttga gagtattccg atggactgaa gtatggcttc catcttttct cgtgtgtctg
    47941 catctatttc gagaaagccc ccgatgcggc gcaccgcaac gcgaattgcc atactatccg
    48001 aaagtcccag caggcgcgct tgataggaaa aggtttcata ctcggccgat cgcagacggg
    48061 cactcacgac cttgaaccct tcaactttca gggatcgatg ctggttgatg gtagtctcac
    48121 tcgacgtggc tctggtgtgt tttgacatag cttcctccaa agaaagcgga aggtctggat
    48181 actccagcac gaaatgtgcc cgggtagacg gatggaagtc tagccctgct caatatgaaa
    48241 tcaacagtac atttacagtc aatactgaat atacttgcta catttgcaat tgtcttataa
    48301 cgaatgtgaa ataaaaatag tgtaacaacg cttttactca tcgataatca caaaaacatt
    48361 tatacgaaca aaaatacaaa tgcactccgg tttcacagga taggcgggat cagaatatgc
    48421 aacttttgac gttttgttct ttcaaagggg gtgctggcaa aaccaccgca ctcatgggcc
    48481 tttgcgctgc tttggcaaat gacggtaaac gagtggccct ctttgatgcc gacgaaaacc
    48541 ggcctctgac gcgatggaga gaaaacgcct tacaaagcag tactgggatc ctcgctgtga
    48601 agtctattcc gccgacgaaa tgccccttct tgaagcagcc tatgaaaatg ccgagctcga
    48661 aggatttgat tatgcgttgg ccgatacgcg tggcggctcg agcgagctca acaacacaat
    48721 catcgctagc tcaaacctgc ttctgatccc caccatgcta acgccgctcg acatcgatga
    48781 ggcactatct acctaccgct acgtcatcga gctgctgttg agtgaaaatt tggcaattcc
    48841 tacagctgtt ttgcgccaac gcgtcccggt cggccgattg acaacatcgc aacgcaggat
    48901 gtcagagacg ctagagagcc ttccagttgt accgtctccc atgcatgaaa gagatgcatt
    48961 tgccgcgatg aaagaacgcg gcatgttgca tcttacatta ctaaacacgg gaactgatcc
    49021 gacgatgcgc ctcatagaga ggaatcttcg gattgcgatg gaggaagtcg tggtcatttc
    49081 gaaactgatc agcaaaatct tggaggcttg aagatggcaa ttcgcaagcc cgcattgtcg
    49141 gtcggcgaag cacggcggct tgctggtgct cgacccgaga tccaccatcc caacccgaca
    49201 cttgttcccc agaagctgga cctccagcac ttgcctgaaa aagccgacga gaaagaccag
    49261 caacgtgagc ctctcgtcgc cgatcacatt tacagtcccg atcgacaact taagctaact
    49321 gtggatgccc ttagtccacc tccgtccccg aaaaagctcc aggtttttct ttcagcgcga
    49381 ccgcccgcgc ctcaagtgtc gaaaacatat gacaacctcg ttcggcaata cagtccctcg
    49441 aagtcgctac aaatgatttt aaggcgcgcg ttggacgatt tcgaaagcat gctggcagat
    49501 ggatcatttc gcgtggcccc gaaaagttat ccgatccctt caactacaga aaaatccgtt
    49561 ctcgttcaga cctcacgcat gttcccggtt gcgttgctcg aggtcgctcg aagtcatttt
    49621 gatccgttgg ggttggagac cgctcgagct ttcggccaca agctggctac cgccgcgctc
    49681 gcgtcattct ttgctggaga gaagccatcg agcaattggt gaagagggac ctatcggaac
    49741 ccctcaccaa atattgagtg taggtttgag gccgctggcc gcgtcctcag tcaccttttg
    49801 agccagataa ttaagagcca aatgcaattg gctcaggctg ccatcgtccc cccgtgcgaa
    49861 acctgcacgt ccgcgtcaaa gaaataaccg gcacctcttg ctgtttttat cagttgaggg
    49921 cttgacggat ccgcctcaag tttgcggcgc agccgcaaaa tgagaacatc tatactcctg
    49981 tcgtaaacct cctcgtcgcg tactcgactg gcaatgagaa gttgctcgcg cgatagaacg
    50041 tcgcggggtt tctctaaaaa cgcgaggaga agattgaact cacctgccgt aagtttcacc
    50101 tcaccgccag cttcggacat caagcgacgt tgcctgagat taagtgtcca gtcagtaaaa
    50161 caaaaagacc gtcggtcttt ggagcggaca acgttggggc gcacgcgcaa ggcaacccga
    50221 atgcgtgcaa gaaactctct cgtactaaac ggcttagcga taaaatcact tgctcctagc
    50281 tcgagtgcaa caactttatc cgtctcctca aggcggtcgc cactgataat tatgattgga
    50341 atatcagact ttgccgccag atttcgaacg atctcaagcc catcttcacg acctaaattt
    50401 agatcaacaa ccacgacatc gaccgtcgcg gaagagagta ctctagtgaa ctgggtgctg
    50461 tcggctaccg cggtcacttt gaaggcgtgg atcgtaaggt attcgataat aagatgccgc
    50521 atagcgacat cgtcatcgat aagaagaacg tgtttcaacg gctcaccttt caatctaaaa
    50581 tctgaaccct tgttcacagc gcttgagaaa ttttcacgtg aaggatgtac aatcatctcc
    50641 agctaaatgg gcagttcgtc agaattgcgg ctgaccgcgg atgacgaaaa tgcgaaccaa
    50701 gtatttcaat tttatgacaa aagttctcaa tcgttgttac aagtgaaacg cttcgaggtt
    50761 acagctacta ttgattaagg agatcgccta tggtctcgcc ccggcgtcgt gcgtccgccg
    50821 cgagccagat ctcgcctact tcataaacgt cctcataggc acggaatgga atgatgacat
    50881 cgatcgccgt agagagcatg tcaatcagtg tgcgatcttc caagctagca ccttgggcgc
    50941 tacttttgac aagggaaaac agtttcttga atccttggat tggattcgcg ccgtgtattg
    51001 ttgaaatcga tcccggatgt cccgagacga cttcactcag ataagcccat gctgcatcgt
    51061 cgcgcatctc gccaagcaat atccggtccg gccgcatacg cagacttgct tggagcaagt
    51121 gctcggcgct cacagcaccc agcccagcac cgttcttgga gtagagtagt ctaacatgat
    51181 tatcgtgtgg aatgacgagt tcgagcgtat cttctatggt gattagcctt tcctgggggg
    51241 ggatggcgct gatcaaggtc ttgctcattg ttgtcttgcc gcttccggta gggccacata
    51301 gcaacatcgt cagtcggctg acgacgcatg cgtgcagaaa cgcttccaaa tccccgttgt
    51361 caaaatgctg aaggatagct tcatcatcct gattttggcg tttccttcgt gtctgccact
    51421 ggttccacct cgaagcatca taacgggagg agacttcttt aagaccagaa acacgcgagc
    51481 ttggccgtcg aatggtcaag ctgacggtgc ccgagggaac ggtcggcggc agacagattt
    51541 gtagtcgttc accaccagga agttcagtgg cgcagagggg gttacgtggt ccgacatcct
    51601 gctttctcag cgcgcccgct aaaatagcga tatcttcaag atcatcataa gagacgggca
    51661 aaggcatctt ggtaaaaatg ccggcttggc gcacaaatgc ctctccaggt cgattgatcg
    51721 caatttcttc agtcttcggg tcatcgagcc attccaaaat cggcttcaga agaaagcgta
    51781 gttgcggatc cacttccatt tacaatgtat cctatctcta agcggaaatt tgaattcatt
    51841 aagagcggcg gttcctcccc cgcgtggcgc cgccagtcag gcggagctgg taaacaccaa
    51901 agaaatcgag gtcccgtgct acgaaaatgg aaacggtgtc accctgattc ttcttcaggg
    51961 ttggcggtat gttgatggtt gccttaaggg ctgtctcagt tgtctgctca ccgttatttt
    52021 gaaagctgtt gaagctcatc ccgccacccg agctgccggc gtaggtgcta gctgcctgga
    52081 aggcgccttg aacaacactc aagagcatag ctccgctaaa acgctgccag aagtggctgt
    52141 cgaccgagcc cggcaatcct gagcgaccga gttcgtccgc gcttggcgat gttaacgaga
    52201 tcatcgcatg gtcaggtgtc tcggcgcgat cccacaacac aaaaacgcgc ccatctccct
    52261 gttgcaagcc acgctgtatt tcgccaacaa cggtggtgcc acgatcaaga agcacgatat
    52321 tgttcgttgt tccacgaata tcctgaggca agacacactt tacatagcct gccaaatttg
    52381 tgtcgattgc ggtttgcaag atgcacggaa ttattgtccc ttgcgttacc ataaaatcgg
    52441 ggtgcggcaa gagcgtggcg ctgctgggct gcagctcggt gggtttcata cgtatcgaca
    52501 aatcgttctc gccggacact tcgccattcg gcaaggagtt gtcgtcacgc ttgccttctt
    52561 gtcttcggcc cgtgtcgccc tgaatggcgc gtttgctgac cccttgatcg ccgctgctat
    52621 atgcaaaaat cggtgtttct tccggccgtg gctcatgccg ctccggttcg cccctcggcg
    52681 gtagaggagc agcaggctga acagcctctt gaaccgctgg aggatccggc ggcacctcaa
    52741 tcggagctgg atgaaatggc ttggtgtttg ttgcgatcaa agttgacggc gatgcgttct
    52801 cattcacctt cttttggcgc ccacctagcc aaatgaggct taatgataac gcgagaacga
    52861 cacctccgac gatcaatttc tgagaccccg aaagacgccg gcgatgtttg tcggagacca
    52921 gggatccaga tgcatcaacc tcatgtgccg cttgctgact atcgttattc atcccttcgc
    52981 ccccttcagg acgcgtttca catcgggcct caccgtgccc gtttgcggcc tttggccaac
    53041 gggatcgtaa gcggtgttcc agatacatag tactgtgtgg ccatccctca gacgccaacc
    53101 tcgggaaacc gaagaaatct cgacatcgct ccctttaact gaatagttgg caacagcttc
    53161 cttgccatca ggattgatgg tgtagatgga gggtatgcgt acattgcccg gaaagtggaa
    53221 taccgtcgta aatccattgt cgaagacttc gagtggcaac agcgaacgat cgccttgggc
    53281 gacgtagtgc caattactgt ccgccgcacc aagggctgtg acaggctgat ccaataaatt
    53341 ctcagctttc cgttgatatt gtgcttccgc gtgtagtctg tccacaacag ccttctgttg
    53401 tgcctccctt cgccgagccg ccgcatcgtc ggcggggtag gcgaattgga cgctgtaata
    53461 gagatcgggc tgctctttat cgaggtggga cagagtcttg gaacttatac tgaaaacata
    53521 acggcgcatc ccggagtcgc ttgcggttag cacgattact ggctgaggcg tgaggacctg
    53581 gcttgccttg aaaaatagat aatttccccg cggtagggct gctagatctt tgctatttga
    53641 aacggcaacc gctgtcaccg tttcgttcgt ggcgaatgtt acgaccaaag tagctccaac
    53701 cgccgtcgag aggcgcacca cttgatcggg attgtaagcc aaataacgca tgcgcggatc
    53761 tagcttgccc gccattggag tgtcttcagc ctccgcacca gtcgcagcgg caaataaaca
    53821 tgctaaaatg aaaagtgctt ttctgatcat ggttcgctgt ggcctacgtt tgaaacggta
    53881 tcttccgatg tctgatagga ggtgacaacc agacctgccg ggttggttag tctcaatctg
    53941 ccgggcaagc tggtcacctt ttcgtagcga actgtcgcgg tccacgtact caccacaggc
    54001 attttgccgt caacgacgag ggtcctttta tagcgaattt gctgcgtgct tggagttaca
    54061 tcatttgaag cgatgtgctc gacctccacc ctgccgcgtt tgccaagaat gacttgaggc
    54121 gaactgggat tgggatagtt gaagaattgc tggtaatcct ggcgcactgt tggggcactg
    54181 aagttcgata ccaggtcgta ggcgtactga gcggtgtcgg catcataact ctcgcgcagg
    54241 cgaacgtact cccacaatga ggcgttaacg acggcctcct cttgagttgc aggcaatcgc
    54301 gagacagaca cctcgctgtc aacggtgccg tccggccgta tccatagata tacgggcaca
    54361 agcctgctca acggcaccat tgtggctata gcgaacgctt gagcaacatt tcccaaaatc
    54421 gcgatagctg cgacagctgc aatgagtttg gagagacgtc gcgccgattt cgctcgcgcg
    54481 gtttgaaagg cttctacttc cttatagtgc tcggcaaggc tttcgcgcgc cactagcatg
    54541 gcatattcag gccccgtcat agcgtccacc cgaattgccg agctgaagat ctgacggagt
    54601 aggctgccat cgccccacat tcagcgggaa gatcgggcct ttgcagctcg ctaatgtgtc
    54661 gtttgtctgg cagccgctca aagcgacaac taggcacagc aggcaatact tcatagaatt
    54721 ctccattgag gcgaattttt gcgcgaccta gcctcgctca acctgagcga agcgacggta
    54781 caagctgctg gcagattggg ttgcgccgct ccagtaactg cctccaatgt tgccggcgat
    54841 cgccggcaaa gcgacaatga gcgcatcccc tgtcagaaaa aacatatcga gttcgtaaag
    54901 accaatgatc ttggccgcgg tcgtaccggc gaaggtgatt acaccaagca taagggtgag
    54961 cgcagtcgct tcggttagga tgacgatcgt tgccacgagg tttaagagga gaagcaagag
    55021 accgtaggtg ataagttgcc cgatccactt agctgcgatg tcccgcgtgc gatcaaaaat
    55081 atatccgacg aggatcagag gcccgatcgc gagaagcact ttcgtgagaa ttccaacggc
    55141 gtcgtaaact ccgaaggcag accagagcgt gccgtaaagg acccactgtg ccccttggaa
    55201 agcaaggatg tcctggtcgt tcatcggacc gatttcggat gcgattttct gaaaaacggc
    55261 ctgggtcacg gcgaacattg tatccaactg tgccggaaca gtctgcagag gcaagccggt
    55321 tacactaaac tgctgaacaa agtttgggac cgtcttttcg aagatggaaa ccacatagtc
    55381 ttggtagtta gcctgcccaa caattagagc aacaacgatg gtgaccgtga tcacccgagt
    55441 gataccgcta cgggtatcga cttcgccgcg tatgactaaa ataccctgaa caataatcca
    55501 aagagtgaca caggcgatca atggcgcact caccgcctcc tggatagtct caagcatcga
    55561 gtccaagcct gtcgtgaagg ctacatcgaa gatcgtatga atggccgtaa acggcgccgg
    55621 aatcgtgaaa ttcatcgatt ggacctgaac ttgactggtt tgtcgcataa tgttggataa
    55681 aatgagctcg cattcggcga ggatgcgggc ggatgaacaa atcgcccagc cttaggggag
    55741 ggcaccaaag atgacagcgg tcttttgatg ctccttgcgt tgagcggccg cctcttccgc
    55801 ctcgtgaagg ccggcctgcg cggtagtcat cgttaatagg cttgtcgcct gtacattttg
    55861 aatcattgcg tcatggatct gcttgagaag caaaccattg gtcacggttg cctgcatgat
    55921 attgcgagat cgggaaagct gagcagacgt atcagcattc gccgtcaagc gtttgtccat
    55981 cgtttccaga ttgtcagccg caatgccagc gctgtttgcg gaaccggtga tctgcgatcg
    56041 caacaggtcc gcttcagcat cactacccac gactgcacga tctgtatcgc tggtgatcgc
    56101 acgtgccgtg gtcgacattg gcattcgcgg cgaaaacatt tcattgtcta ggtccttcgt
    56161 cgaaggatac tgatttttct ggttgagcga agtcagtagt ccagtaacgc cgtaggccga
    56221 cgtcaacatc gtaaccatcg ctatagtctg agtgagattc tccgcagtcg cgagcgcagt
    56281 cgcgagcgtc tcagcctccg ttgccgggtc gctaacaaca aactgcgccc gcgcgggctg
    56341 aatatataga aagctgcagg tcaaaactgt tgcaataagt tgcgtcgtct tcatcgtttc
    56401 ctaccttatc aatcttctgc ctcgtggtga cgggccatga attcgctgag ccagccagat
    56461 gagttgcctt cttgtgcctc gcgtagtcga gttgcaaagc gcaccgtgtt ggcacgcccc
    56521 gaaagcacgg cgacatattc acgcatatcc cgcagatcaa attcgcagat gacgcttcca
    56581 ctttctcgtt taagaagaaa cttacggctg ccgaccgtca tgtcttcacg gatcgcctga
    56641 aattcctttt cggtacattt cagtccatcg acataagccg atcgatctgc ggttggtgat
    56701 ggatagaaaa tcttcgtcat acattgcgca accaagctgg ctcctagcgg cgattccaga
    56761 acatgctctg gttgctgcgt tgccagtatt agcatcccgt tgttttttcg aacggtcagg
    56821 aggaatttgt cgacgacagt cgaaaattta gggtttaaca aataggcgcg aaactcatcg
    56881 cagctcatca caaaacggcg gccgtcgatc atggctccaa tccgatgcag gagatatgct
    56941 gcagcgggag cgcatacttc ctcgtattcg agaagatgcg tcatgtcgaa gccggtaatc
    57001 gacggatcta actttacttc gtcaacttcg ccgtcaaatg cccagccaag cgcatggccc
    57061 cggcaccagc gttggagccg cgctcctgcg ccttcggcgg gcccatgcaa caaaaattca
    57121 cgtaaccccg cgattgaacg catttgtgga tcaaacgaga gctgacgatg gataccacgg
    57181 accagacggc ggttctcttc cggagaaatc ccaccccgac catcactctc gatgagagcc
    57241 acgatccatt cgcgcagaaa atcgtgtgag gctgctgtgt tttctaggcc acgcaacggc
    57301 gccaacccgc tgggtgtgcc tctgtgaagt gccaaatatg ttcctcctgt ggcgcgaacc
    57361 agcaattcgc caccccggtc cttgtcaaag aacacgaccg tacctgcacg gtcgaccatg
    57421 ctctgttcga gcatggctag aacaaacatc atgagcgtcg tcttacccct cccgataggc
    57481 ccgaatattg ccgtcatgcc aacatcgtgc tcatgcggga tatagtcgaa aggcgttccg
    57541 ccattggtac gaaatcgggc aatcgcgttg ccccagtggc ctgagctggc gccctctgga
    57601 aagttttcga aagagacaaa ccctgcgaaa ttgcgtgaag tgattgcgcc agggcgtgtg
    57661 cgccacttaa aattccccgg caattgggac caataggccg cttccatacc aataccttct
    57721 tggacaacca cggcacctgc atccgccatt cgtgtccgag cccgcgcgcc cctgtcccca
    57781 agactattga gatcgtctgc atagacgcaa aggctcaaat gatgtgagcc cataacgaat
    57841 tcgttgctcg caagtgcgtc ctcagcctcg gataatttgc cgatttgagt cacggcttta
    57901 tcgccggaac tcagcatctg gctcgatttg aggctaagtt tcgcgtgcgc ttgcgggcga
    57961 gtcaggaacg aaaaactctg cgtgagaaca agtggaaaat cgagggatag cagcgcgttg
    58021 agcatgcccg gccgtgtttt tgcagggtat tcgcgaaacg aatagatgga tccaacgtaa
    58081 ctgtcttttg gcgttctgat ctcgagtcct cgcttgccgc aaatgactct gtcggtataa
    58141 atcgaagcgc cgagtgagcc gctgacgacc ggaaccggtg tgaaccgacc agtcatgatc
    58201 aaccgtagcg cttcgccaat ttcggtgaag agcacaccct gcttctcgcg gatgccaaga
    58261 cgatgcaggc catacgcttt aagagagcca gcgacaacat gccaaagatc ttccatgttc
    58321 ctgatctggc ccgtgagatc gttttccctt tttccgctta gcttggtgaa cctcctcttt
    58381 accttcccta aagccgcctg tgggtagaca atcaacgtaa ggaagtgttc attgcggagg
    58441 agttggccgg agagcacgcg ctgttcaaaa gcttcgttca ggctagcggc gaaaacacta
    58501 cggaagtgtc gcggcgccga tgatggcacg tcggcatgac gtacgaggtg agcatatatt
    58561 gacacatgat catcagcgat attgcgcaac agcgtgttga acgcacgaca acgcgcattg
    58621 cgcatttcag tttcctcaag ctcgaatgca acgccatcaa ttctcgcaat ggtcatgatc
    58681 gatccgtctt caagaaggac gatatggtcg ctgaggtggc caatataagg gagatagatc
    58741 tcaccggatc tttcggtcgt tccactcgcg ccgagcatca caccattcct ctccctcgtg
    58801 ggggaaccct aattggattt gggctaacag tagcgccccc ccaaactgca ctatcaatgc
    58861 ttcttcccgc ggtccgcaaa aatagcagga cgacgctcgc cgcattgtag tctcgctcca
    58921 cgatgagccg ggctgcaaac cataacggca cgagaacgac ttcgtagagc gggttctgaa
    58981 cgataacgat gacaaagccg gcgaacatca tgaataaccc tgccaatgtc agtggcaccc
    59041 caagaaacaa tgcgggccgt gtggctgcga ggtaaagggt cgattcttcc aaacgatcag
    59101 ccatcaacta ccgccagtga gcgtttggcc gaggaagctc gccccaaaca tgataacaat
    59161 gccgccgacg acgccggcaa ccagcccaag cgaagcccgc ccgaacatcc aggagatccc
    59221 gatagcgaca atgccgagaa cagcgagtga ctggccgaac ggaccaagga taaacgtgca
    59281 tatattgtta accattgtgg cggggtcagt gccgccaccc gcagattgcg ctgcggcggg
    59341 tccggatgag gaaatgctcc atgcaattgc accgcacaag cttggggcgc agctcgatat
    59401 cacgcgcatc atcgcattcg agagcgagag gcgatttaga tgtaaacggt atctctcaaa
    59461 gcatcgcatc aatgcgcacc tccttagtat aagtcgaata agacttgatt gtcgtctgcg
    59521 gatttgccgt tgtcctggtg tggcggtggc ggagcgatta aaccgccagc gccatcctcc
    59581 tgcgagcggc gctgatatga cccccaaaca tcccacgtct cttcggattt tagcgcctcg
    59641 tgatcgtctt ttggaggctc gattaacgcg ggcaccagcg attgagcagc tgtttcaact
    59701 tttcgcacgt agccgtttgc aaaaccgccg atgaaattac cggtgttgta agcggagatc
    59761 gcccgacgaa gcgcaaattg cttctcgtca atcgtttcgc cgcctgcata acgacttttc
    59821 agcatgtttg cagcggcaga taatgatgtg cacgcctgga gcgcaccgtc aggtgtcaga
    59881 ccgagcatag aaaaatttcg agagtttatt tgcatgaggc caacatccag cgaatgccgt
    59941 gcatcgagac ggtgcctgac gacttgggtt gcttggctgt gatcttgcca gtgaagcgtt
    60001 tcgccggtcg tgttgtcatg aatcgctaaa ggatcaaagc gactctccac cttagctatc
    60061 gccgcaagcg tagatgtcgc aactgatggg gcacacttgc gagcaacatg gtcaaactca
    60121 gcagatgaga gtggcgtggc aaggctcgac gaacagaagg agaccatcaa ggcaagagaa
    60181 agcgaccccg atctcttaag cataccttat ctccttagct cgcaactaac accgcctctc
    60241 ccgttggaag aagtgcgttg ttttatgttg aagattatcg ggagggtcgg ttactcgaaa
    60301 attttcaatt gcttctttat gatttcaatt gaagcgagaa acctcgcccg gcgtcttgga
    60361 acgcaacatg gaccgagaac cgcgcatcca tgactaagca accggatcga cctattcagg
    60421 ccgcagttgg tcaggtcagg ctcagaacga aaatgctcgg cgaggttacg ctgtctgtaa
    60481 acccattcga tgaacgggaa gcttccttcc gattgctctt ggcaggaata ttggcccatg
    60541 cctgcttgcg ctttgcaaat gctcttatcg cgttggtatc atatgccttg tccgccagca
    60601 gaaacgcact ctaagcgatt atttgtaaaa atgtttcggt catgcggcgg tcatgggctt
    60661 gacccgctgt cagcgcaaga cggatcggtc aaccgtcggc atcgacaaca gcgtgaatct
    60721 tggtggtcaa accgccacgg gaacgtccca tacagccatc gtcttgatcc cgctgtttcc
    60781 cgtcgccgca tgttggtgga cgcggacaca ggaactgtca atcatgacga cattctatcg
    60841 aaagccttgg aaatcacact cagaatatga tcccagacgt ctgcctcacg ccatcgtaca
    60901 aagcgattgt agcaggttgt acaggaaccg tatcgatcag gaacgtctgc ccagggcggg
    60961 cccgtccgga agcgccacaa gatgacattg atcacccgcg tcaacgcgcg gcacgcgacg
    61021 cggcttattt gggaacaaag gactgaacaa cagtccattc gaaatcggtg acatcaaagc
    61081 ggggacgggt tatcagtggc ctccaagtca agcctcaatg aatcaaaatc agaccgattt
    61141 gcaaacctga tttatgagtg tgcggcctaa atgatgaaat cgtccttcta gatcgcctcc
    61201 gtggtgtagc aacacctcgc agtatcgccg tgctgacctt ggccagggaa ttgactggca
    61261 agggtgcttt cacatgaccg ctcttttggc cgcgatagat gatttcgttg ctgctttggg
    61321 cacgtagaag gagagaagtc atatcggaga aattcctcct ggcgcgagag cctgctctat
    61381 cgcgacggca tcccactgtc gggaacagac cggatcattc acgaggcgaa agtcgtcaac
    61441 acatgcgtta taggcatctt cccttgaagg atgatcttgt tgctgccaat ctggaggtgc
    61501 ggcagccgca ggcagatgcg atctcagcgc aacttgcggc aaaacatctc actcacctga
    61561 aaaccactag cgagtctcgc gatcagacga aggcctttta cttaacgaca caatatccga
    61621 tgtctgcatc acaggcgtcg ctatcccagt caatactaaa gcggtgcagg aactaaagat
    61681 tactgatgac ttaggcgtgc cacgaggcct gagacgacgc gcgtagacag ttttttgaaa
    61741 tcattatcaa agtgatggcc tccgctgaag cctatcacct ctgcgccggt ctgtcggaga
    61801 gatgggcaag cattattacg gtcttcgcgc ccgtacatgc attggacgat tgcagggtca
    61861 atggatctga gatcatccag aggattgccg cccttacctt ccgtttcgag ttggagccag
    61921 cccctaaatg agacgacata gtcgacttga tgtgacaatg ccaagagaga gatttgctta
    61981 acccgatttt tttgctcaag cgtaagccta ttgaagcttg ccggcatgac gtccgcgccg
    62041 aaagaatatc ctacaagtaa aacattctgc acaccgaaat gcttggtgta gacatcgatt
    62101 atgtgaccaa gatccttagc agtttcgctt ggggaccgct ccgaccagaa ataccgaagt
    62161 gaactgacgc caatgacagg aatcccttcc gtctgcagat aggtaccatc gatagatctg
    62221 ctgcctcgcg cgtttcggtg atgacggtga aaacctctga cacatgcagc tcccggagac
    62281 ggtcacagct tgtctgtaag cggatgccgg gagcagacaa gcccgtcagg gcgcgtcagc
    62341 gggtgttggc gggtgtcggg gcgcagccat gacccagtca cgtagcgata gcggagtgta
    62401 tactggctta actatgcggc atcagagcag attgtactga gagtgcacca tatgcggtgt
    62461 gaaataccgc acagatgcgt aaggagaaaa taccgcatca ggcgcctctt ccgcttcctc
    62521 gctcactgac tcgctgcgct cggtcgttcg gctgcggcga gcggtatcag ctcactcaaa
    62581 ggcggtaata cggttatcca cagaatcagg ggataacgca ggaaagaaca tgtgagcaaa
    62641 aggccagcaa aaggccagga accgtaaaaa ggccgcgttg ctggcgtttt tccataggct
    62701 ccgcccccct gacgagcatc acaaaaatcg acgctcaagt cagaggtggc gaaacccgac
    62761 aggactataa agataccagg cgtttccccc tggaagctcc ctcgtgcgct ctcctgttcc
    62821 gaccctgccg cttaccggat acctgtccgc ctttctccct tcgggaagcg tggcgctttc
    62881 tcatagctca cgctgtaggt atctcagttc ggtgtaggtc gttcgctcca agctgggctg
    62941 tgtgcacgaa ccccccgttc agcccgaccg ctgcgcctta tccggtaact atcgtcttga
    63001 gtccaacccg gtaagacacg acttatcgcc actggcagca gccactggta acaggattag
    63061 cagagcgagg tatgtaggcg gtgctacaga gttcttgaag tggtggccta actacggcta
    63121 cactagaagg acagtatttg gtatctgcgc tctgctgaag ccagttacct tcggaaaaag
    63181 agttggtagc tcttgatccg gcaaacaaac caccgctggt agcggtggtt tttttgtttg
    63241 caagcagcag attacgcgca gaaaaaaagg atctcaagaa gatcctttga tcttttctac
    63301 ggggtctgac gctcagtgga acgaaaactc acgttaaggg attttggtca tgagattatc
    63361 aaaaaggatc ttcacctaga tccttttaaa ttaaaaatga agttttaaat caatctaaag
    63421 tatatatgag taaacttggt ctgacagtta ccaatgctta atcagtgagg cacctatctc
    63481 agcgatctgt ctatttcgtt catccatagt tgcctgactc cccgtcgtgt agataactac
    63541 gatacgggag ggcttaccat ctggccccag tgctgcaatg ataccgcgag acccacgctc
    63601 accggctcca gatttatcag caataaacca gccagccgga agggccgagc gcagaagtgg
    63661 tcctgcaact ttatccgcct ccatccagtc tattaattgt tgccgggaag ctagagtaag
    63721 tagttcgcca gttaatagtt tgcgcaacgt tgttgccatt gctgcagggg gggggggggg
    63781 gggggacttc cattgttcat tccacggaca aaaacagaga aaggaaacga cagaggccaa
    63841 aaagcctcgc tttcagcacc tgtcgtttcc tttcttttca gagggtattt taaataaaaa
    63901 cattaagtta tgacgaagaa gaacggaaac gccttaaacc ggaaaatttt cataaatagc
    63961 gaaaacccgc gaggtcgccg ccccgtaacc tgtcggatca ccggaaagga cccgtaaagt
    64021 gataatgatt atcatctaca tatcacaacg tgcgtggagg ccatcaaacc acgtcaaata
    64081 atcaattatg acgcaggtat cgtattaatt gatctgcatc aacttaacgt aaaaacaact
    64141 tcagacaata caaatcagcg acactgaata cggggcaacc tcatgtcccc cccccccccc
    64201 cccctgcagg catcgtggtg tcacgctcgt cgtttggtat ggcttcattc agctccggtt
    64261 cccaacgatc aaggcgagtt acatgatccc ccatgttgtg caaaaaagcg gttagctcct
    64321 tcggtcctcc gatcgttgtc agaagtaagt tggccgcagt gttatcactc atggttatgg
    64381 cagcactgca taattctctt actgtcatgc catccgtaag atgcttttct gtgactggtg
    64441 agtactcaac caagtcattc tgagaatagt gtatgcggcg accgagttgc tcttgcccgg
    64501 cgtcaacacg ggataatacc gcgccacata gcagaacttt aaaagtgctc atcattggaa
    64561 aacgttcttc ggggcgaaaa ctctcaagga tcttaccgct gttgagatcc agttcgatgt
    64621 aacccactcg tgcacccaac tgatcttcag catcttttac tttcaccagc gtttctgggt
    64681 gagcaaaaac aggaaggcaa aatgccgcaa aaaagggaat aagggcgaca cggaaatgtt
    64741 gaatactcat actcttcctt tttcaatatt attgaagcat ttatcagggt tattgtctca
    64801 tgagcggata catatttgaa tgtatttaga aaaataaaca aataggggtt ccgcgcacat
    64861 ttccccgaaa agtgccacct gacgtctaag aaaccattat tatcatgaca ttaacctata
    64921 aaaataggcg tatcacgagg ccctttcgtc ttcaagaatt ggtcgacgat cttgctgcgt
    64981 tcggatattt tcgtggagtt cccgccacag acccggattg aaggcgagat ccagcaactc
    65041 gcgccagatc atcctgtgac ggaactttgg cgcgtgatga ctggccagga cgtcggccga
    65101 aagagcgaca agcagatcac gcttttcgac agcgtcggat ttgcgatcga ggatttttcg
    65161 gcgctgcgct acgtccgcga ccgcgttgag ggatcaagcc acagcagccc actcgacctt
    65221 ctagccgacc cagacgagcc aagggatctt tttggaatgc tgctccgtcg tcaggctttc
    65281 cgacgtttgg gtggttgaac agaagtcatt atcgcacgga atgccaagca ctcccgaggg
    65341 gaaccctgtg gttggcatgc acatacaaat ggacgaacgg ataaaccttt tcacgccctt
    65401 ttaaatatcc gattattcta ataaacgctc ttttctctta g
//
